LOCUS       pAAV-CaMKIIa-HA- 7863 bp DNA circular 18-JUN-2014
SOURCE
  ORGANISM
COMMENT     This file is created by Vector NTI http://www.invitrogen.com/
COMMENT     VNTDATE|701099021|
COMMENT     VNTDBDATE|701099590|
COMMENT     LSOWNER|
COMMENT     VNTNAME|pAAV-CaMKIIa-HA-KORD-IRES-mCitrine|
COMMENT     VNTAUTHORNAME|Demo User|
COMMENT     Vector_NTI_Display_Data_(Do_Not_Edit!)
COMMENT     (SXF
COMMENT     (CGexDoc "pAAV-CaMKIIa-HA-KORD-IRES-mCitrine" 0 7863
COMMENT     (CDBMol 0 0 1 3898 1 0 0 0 1 "" "" 0 0 0 0 (CObList) (CObList)
COMMENT     (CObList
COMMENT     #0=(CFragment 3 1 0 51904633 0 "" 0 "" "" "" "" "" ""
COMMENT     "pAAV-CaMKIIa-HA-hM3D-IRES-mCitrine" "" 0 0 1 5360 3967 1463 4594
COMMENT     1463 0 "" "" "" "" "" "" (CObList)
COMMENT     (CTerm 1 0 0 "EcoRI" "" 1 0 0 0 0 0 0 0 0 0)
COMMENT     (CTerm 1 1 0 "BamHI" "" 1 0 0 0 0 0 0 0 0 0) 1 0)
COMMENT     #1=(CFragment 3 1 0 1700987001 0 "" 0 "" "" "" "" "" ""
COMMENT     "pAAV-CamKII-KD" "" 0 0 1 2503 1464 3966 1464 3966 0 "" "" "" "" ""
COMMENT     "" (CObList) (CTerm 1 0 0 "BamHI" "" 1 0 0 0 0 0 0 0 0 0)
COMMENT     (CTerm 1 1 0 "EcoRI" "" 2 0 0 0 0 0 0 0 0 0) 1 0)) (CObList) -1 "")
COMMENT     (CDocSetData 1 1 0 0 0 0 "MAIN" 1 1 1 1 0 0 1 1 0 1 10 10 4294967295
            50 0
COMMENT     1 0 (CHomObj 0 0 0 3 75) (CWordArray) (CWordArray)
COMMENT     (CStringList "ApaLI" "AvaI" "BamHI" "ClaI" "EcoRI" "HindIII" "NcoI"
COMMENT     "PstI" "SmaI" "XmaI") (CStringList "atg" "gtg")
COMMENT     (CStringList "taa" "tga" "tag") (CObList) 1 "{(0,1),2}" 0 0 "" 0
COMMENT     4294967295 0 1 0 0 0 0 0 "MAIN" 0 0 30 0
COMMENT     (CProteinMotifSearchObject 70 20 1 1 1 1 0 0 1 0 0 0 0 0))
COMMENT     (CMolPar 0 0 0 0 0 1 7863 0 0 0 0 0 0 0 0) (CStringList)
            (CStringList)
COMMENT     (CObList) (COAPar 25 250 50 0 6 4 3 7) (COAPar 25 250 50 0 6 4 3 7)
COMMENT     (COAPar 25 250 50 0 6 4 3 7)
COMMENT     (CObList
COMMENT     #2=(CRSite (CStringList) "ApaLI" "gtgcac" 2 0 5 3141 0 4200 0 5802 0
COMMENT     6299 0 7545 0 0 "")
COMMENT     #3=(CRSite (CStringList) "AvaI" "cycgrg" 2 0 9 41 0 52 0 1556 0 2290
            0
COMMENT     4597 0 4902 0 5212 0 5223 0 5679 0 0 "")
COMMENT     #4=(CRSite (CStringList) "BamHI" "ggatcc" 2 0 2 1464 0 2600 0 0 "")
COMMENT     #5=(CRSite (CStringList) "ClaI" "atcgat" 3 0 3 2623 0 3986 0 4581 0
            0 "")
COMMENT     #6=(CRSite (CStringList) "EcoRI" "gaattc" 2 0 2 1868 0 3967 0 0 "")
COMMENT     #7=(CRSite (CStringList) "HindIII" "aagctt" 2 0 2 2888 0 3979 0 0
            "")
COMMENT     #8=(CRSite (CStringList) "NcoI" "ccatgg" 2 0 3 187 0 1301 0 3242 0 0
            "")
COMMENT     #9=(CRSite (CStringList) "PstI" "ctgcag" 6 0 3 7 0 1186 0 5265 0 0
            "")
COMMENT     #10=(CRSite (CStringList) "SmaI" "cccggg" 4 0 4 43 0 54 0 5214 0
            5225 0
COMMENT     0 "")
COMMENT     #11=(CRSite (CStringList) "XmaI" "cccggg" 2 0 4 41 0 52 0 5212 0
            5223 0
COMMENT     0 ""))
COMMENT     (CObList
COMMENT     #12=(CFSignal (CObList) "pUC Ori" 21 0 0 7191 7861 1 (CStringList)
COMMENT     (CStringList) 1 1 1 1 "7818..8488")
COMMENT     #13=(CFSignal (CObList) "AmpR" 21 0 0 6183 7040 1 (CStringList)
COMMENT     (CStringList) 1 1 1 1 "6810..7667")
COMMENT     #14=(CFSignal (CObList) "F1 Origin" 21 0 0 5358 5664 1 (CStringList)
COMMENT     (CStringList) 1 1 1 1 "5985..6291")
COMMENT     #15=(CFSignal (CObList) "R-ITR" 21 0 0 5126 5266 1 (CStringList)
COMMENT     (CStringList) 1 1 1 1 "5753..5893")
COMMENT     #16=(CFSignal (CObList) "L-ITR" 21 0 0 1 141 1 (CStringList)
COMMENT     (CStringList) 1 1 1 1 "1..141")
COMMENT     #17=(CFSignal (CObList) "CAMKIIa (3.1)" 21 0 0 156 1448 1
            (CStringList)
COMMENT     (CStringList) 1 1 1 1 "156..1448")
COMMENT     #18=(CFSignal (CObList) "hGH PolyA" 21 0 0 4608 5086 1 (CStringList)
COMMENT     (CStringList) 1 1 1 1 "5235..5713")
COMMENT     #19=(CFSignal (CObList) "WPRE" 21 0 0 3992 4579 1 (CStringList)
COMMENT     (CStringList) 1 1 1 1 "4619..5206")
COMMENT     #20=(CFSignal (CObList) "IRES" 38 0 0 2648 3145 1 (CStringList)
COMMENT     (CStringList) 1 1 1 1 "")
COMMENT     #21=(CFSignal (CObList) "HA-KOR-D" 54 0 0 1475 2647 1 (CStringList)
COMMENT     (CStringList) 1 1 1 1 "")
COMMENT     #22=(CFSignal (CObList) "mCItrine" 21 0 0 3146 3991 0 (CStringList)
COMMENT     (CStringList) 1 1 1 1 "")) (CObList) (CObList) (CObList) (CObList)
COMMENT     (CObList) (CObList)
COMMENT     (CTextView 0
COMMENT     #23=(CGroupPar (CParagraph 0 (0 0) 1 2 0 0 180)
COMMENT     (CObjectList
COMMENT     #24=(CRefLinePar
COMMENT     (CLinePar (CParagraph 0 (0 0) 0 2 0 0 233)
COMMENT     "pAAV-CaMKIIa-HA-KORD-IRES-mCitrine" 2) 5 "" 0 4)
COMMENT     #25=(CFolderPar
COMMENT     (CGroupPar (CParagraph 1 (0 0) 1 1 0 0 178)
COMMENT     (CObjectList
COMMENT     #26=(CLinePar (CParagraph 0 (0 0) 1 2 1 0 180)
COMMENT     "DNA 'pAAV-CaMKIIa-HA-KORD-IRES-mCitrine'" 1)
COMMENT     #27=(CLinePar (CParagraph 0 (0 0) 1 2 1 0 180)
COMMENT     "Local object" 1)
COMMENT     #28=(CLinePar (CParagraph 0 (0 0) 1 2 1 0 180)
COMMENT     "Created: 06/18/14 01:43PM" 1)
COMMENT     #29=(CLinePar (CParagraph 0 (0 0) 1 2 1 0 180)
COMMENT     "Last Modified: 06/18/14 01:53PM" 1)
COMMENT     #30=(CLinePar (CParagraph 0 (0 0) 1 2 1 0 180)
COMMENT     "length: 7863 bp" 1)
COMMENT     #31=(CLinePar (CParagraph 0 (0 0) 1 2 1 0 180)
COMMENT     "storage type: Constructed" 1)
COMMENT     #32=(CLinePar (CParagraph 0 (0 0) 1 2 1 0 180)
COMMENT     "form: Circular" 1))) "General Description")
COMMENT     #33=(CFolderPar
COMMENT     (CGroupPar (CParagraph 2 (0 0) 1 1 0 0 178) (CObjectList))
COMMENT     "Standard Fields")
COMMENT     #34=(CRefLinePar
COMMENT     (CLinePar (CParagraph 0 (0 0) 0 2 0 0 233) "Comments" 2) 1 ""
COMMENT     0 0)
COMMENT     #35=(CFolderPar
COMMENT     (CGroupPar (CParagraph 8 (0 0) 1 2 0 0 178) (CObjectList))
COMMENT     "Annotations")
COMMENT     #36=(CFolderPar
COMMENT     (CGroupPar (CParagraph 10 (0 0) 1 1 0 0 178)
COMMENT     (CObjectList
COMMENT     #37=(CFolderPar
COMMENT     (CGroupPar (CParagraph 0 (5 #0# 0) 1 2 1 0 195)
COMMENT     (CObjectList
COMMENT     #38=(CLinePar (CParagraph 0 (0 0) 1 2 2 0 180)
COMMENT     "parent position: from 4594 to 1463" 1)
COMMENT     #39=(CLinePar (CParagraph 0 (0 0) 1 2 2 0 180)
COMMENT     "original length: 5360" 1)
COMMENT     #40=(CLinePar (CParagraph 0 (0 0) 1 2 2 0 180)
COMMENT     "molecule position: from 3967 to 1463" 1)
COMMENT     #41=(CFolderPar
COMMENT     (CGroupPar (CParagraph 0 (0 0) 1 2 2 0 178)
COMMENT     (CObjectList
COMMENT     #42=(CLinePar
COMMENT     (CParagraph 0 (0 0) 1 2 3 0 180)
COMMENT     " EcoRI site #1" 1))) "Left Terminus")
COMMENT     #43=(CFolderPar
COMMENT     (CGroupPar (CParagraph 0 (0 0) 1 2 2 0 178)
COMMENT     (CObjectList
COMMENT     #44=(CLinePar
COMMENT     (CParagraph 0 (0 0) 1 2 3 0 180)
COMMENT     " BamHI site #1" 1))) "Right Terminus")))
COMMENT     "#1: FRAGMENT of pAAV-CaMKIIa-HA-hM3D-IRES-mCitrine ")
COMMENT     #45=(CFolderPar
COMMENT     (CGroupPar (CParagraph 0 (5 #1# 0) 1 2 1 0 195)
COMMENT     (CObjectList
COMMENT     #46=(CLinePar (CParagraph 0 (0 0) 1 2 2 0 180)
COMMENT     "parent position: from 1464 to 3966" 1)
COMMENT     #47=(CLinePar (CParagraph 0 (0 0) 1 2 2 0 180)
COMMENT     "original length: 2503" 1)
COMMENT     #48=(CLinePar (CParagraph 0 (0 0) 1 2 2 0 180)
COMMENT     "molecule position: from 1464 to 3966" 1)
COMMENT     #49=(CFolderPar
COMMENT     (CGroupPar (CParagraph 0 (0 0) 1 2 2 0 178)
COMMENT     (CObjectList
COMMENT     #50=(CLinePar
COMMENT     (CParagraph 0 (0 0) 1 2 3 0 180)
COMMENT     " BamHI site #1" 1))) "Left Terminus")
COMMENT     #51=(CFolderPar
COMMENT     (CGroupPar (CParagraph 0 (0 0) 1 2 2 0 178)
COMMENT     (CObjectList
COMMENT     #52=(CLinePar
COMMENT     (CParagraph 0 (0 0) 1 2 3 0 180)
COMMENT     " EcoRI site #2" 1))) "Right Terminus")))
COMMENT     "#2: FRAGMENT of pAAV-CamKII-KD ")))
COMMENT     "Component Fragments")
COMMENT     #53=(CFolderPar
COMMENT     (CGroupPar (CParagraph 12 (6 0) 1 1 0 0 178)
COMMENT     (CObjectList
COMMENT     #54=(CFolderPar
COMMENT     (CGroupPar (CParagraph 21 (7 21 0) 1 1 1 0 178)
COMMENT     (CObjectList
COMMENT     #55=(CFolderPar
COMMENT     (CGroupPar
COMMENT     (CParagraph 1 (3 #16# 0) 1 2 2 0 194)
COMMENT     (CObjectList
COMMENT     #56=(CLinePar
COMMENT     (CParagraph 0 (0 0) 1 2 3 0 180)
COMMENT     "Start: 1 End: 141 " 1)
COMMENT     #57=(CLinePar
COMMENT     (CParagraph 0 (0 0) 1 2 3 0 180)
COMMENT     "Original Location Description:" 1)
COMMENT     #58=(CLinePar
COMMENT     (CParagraph 0 (0 0) 1 2 3 0 180)
COMMENT     " 1..141" 1))) "L-ITR")
COMMENT     #59=(CFolderPar
COMMENT     (CGroupPar
COMMENT     (CParagraph 156 (3 #17# 0) 1 2 2 0 194)
COMMENT     (CObjectList
COMMENT     #60=(CLinePar
COMMENT     (CParagraph 0 (0 0) 1 2 3 0 180)
COMMENT     "Start: 156 End: 1448" 1)
COMMENT     #61=(CLinePar
COMMENT     (CParagraph 0 (0 0) 1 2 3 0 180)
COMMENT     "Original Location Description:" 1)
COMMENT     #62=(CLinePar
COMMENT     (CParagraph 0 (0 0) 1 2 3 0 180)
COMMENT     " 156..1448" 1))) "CAMKIIa (3.1)")
COMMENT     #63=(CFolderPar
COMMENT     (CGroupPar
COMMENT     (CParagraph 3146 (3 #22# 0) 1 2 2 0 194)
COMMENT     (CObjectList
COMMENT     #64=(CLinePar
COMMENT     (CParagraph 0 (0 0) 1 2 3 0 180)
COMMENT     "Start: 3146 End: 3991" 1))) "mCItrine")
COMMENT     #65=(CFolderPar
COMMENT     (CGroupPar
COMMENT     (CParagraph 3992 (3 #19# 0) 1 2 2 0 194)
COMMENT     (CObjectList
COMMENT     #66=(CLinePar
COMMENT     (CParagraph 0 (0 0) 1 2 3 0 180)
COMMENT     "Start: 3992 End: 4579" 1)
COMMENT     #67=(CLinePar
COMMENT     (CParagraph 0 (0 0) 1 2 3 0 180)
COMMENT     "Original Location Description:" 1)
COMMENT     #68=(CLinePar
COMMENT     (CParagraph 0 (0 0) 1 2 3 0 180)
COMMENT     " 4619..5206" 1))) "WPRE")
COMMENT     #69=(CFolderPar
COMMENT     (CGroupPar
COMMENT     (CParagraph 4608 (3 #18# 0) 1 2 2 0 194)
COMMENT     (CObjectList
COMMENT     #70=(CLinePar
COMMENT     (CParagraph 0 (0 0) 1 2 3 0 180)
COMMENT     "Start: 4608 End: 5086" 1)
COMMENT     #71=(CLinePar
COMMENT     (CParagraph 0 (0 0) 1 2 3 0 180)
COMMENT     "Original Location Description:" 1)
COMMENT     #72=(CLinePar
COMMENT     (CParagraph 0 (0 0) 1 2 3 0 180)
COMMENT     " 5235..5713" 1))) "hGH PolyA")
COMMENT     #73=(CFolderPar
COMMENT     (CGroupPar
COMMENT     (CParagraph 5126 (3 #15# 0) 1 2 2 0 194)
COMMENT     (CObjectList
COMMENT     #74=(CLinePar
COMMENT     (CParagraph 0 (0 0) 1 2 3 0 180)
COMMENT     "Start: 5126 End: 5266" 1)
COMMENT     #75=(CLinePar
COMMENT     (CParagraph 0 (0 0) 1 2 3 0 180)
COMMENT     "Original Location Description:" 1)
COMMENT     #76=(CLinePar
COMMENT     (CParagraph 0 (0 0) 1 2 3 0 180)
COMMENT     " 5753..5893" 1))) "R-ITR")
COMMENT     #77=(CFolderPar
COMMENT     (CGroupPar
COMMENT     (CParagraph 5358 (3 #14# 0) 1 2 2 0 194)
COMMENT     (CObjectList
COMMENT     #78=(CLinePar
COMMENT     (CParagraph 0 (0 0) 1 2 3 0 180)
COMMENT     "Start: 5358 End: 5664" 1)
COMMENT     #79=(CLinePar
COMMENT     (CParagraph 0 (0 0) 1 2 3 0 180)
COMMENT     "Original Location Description:" 1)
COMMENT     #80=(CLinePar
COMMENT     (CParagraph 0 (0 0) 1 2 3 0 180)
COMMENT     " 5985..6291" 1))) "F1 Origin")
COMMENT     #81=(CFolderPar
COMMENT     (CGroupPar
COMMENT     (CParagraph 6183 (3 #13# 0) 1 2 2 0 194)
COMMENT     (CObjectList
COMMENT     #82=(CLinePar
COMMENT     (CParagraph 0 (0 0) 1 2 3 0 180)
COMMENT     "Start: 6183 End: 7040" 1)
COMMENT     #83=(CLinePar
COMMENT     (CParagraph 0 (0 0) 1 2 3 0 180)
COMMENT     "Original Location Description:" 1)
COMMENT     #84=(CLinePar
COMMENT     (CParagraph 0 (0 0) 1 2 3 0 180)
COMMENT     " 6810..7667" 1))) "AmpR")
COMMENT     #85=(CFolderPar
COMMENT     (CGroupPar
COMMENT     (CParagraph 7191 (3 #12# 0) 1 2 2 0 194)
COMMENT     (CObjectList
COMMENT     #86=(CLinePar
COMMENT     (CParagraph 0 (0 0) 1 2 3 0 180)
COMMENT     "Start: 7191 End: 7861" 1)
COMMENT     #87=(CLinePar
COMMENT     (CParagraph 0 (0 0) 1 2 3 0 180)
COMMENT     "Original Location Description:" 1)
COMMENT     #88=(CLinePar
COMMENT     (CParagraph 0 (0 0) 1 2 3 0 180)
COMMENT     " 7818..8488" 1))) "pUC Ori")))
COMMENT     "Misc. Feature (9 total)")
COMMENT     #89=(CFolderPar
COMMENT     (CGroupPar (CParagraph 38 (7 38 0) 1 1 1 0 178)
COMMENT     (CObjectList
COMMENT     #90=(CFolderPar
COMMENT     (CGroupPar
COMMENT     (CParagraph 2648 (3 #20# 0) 1 2 2 0 194)
COMMENT     (CObjectList
COMMENT     #91=(CLinePar
COMMENT     (CParagraph 0 (0 0) 1 2 3 0 180)
COMMENT     "Start: 2648 End: 3145" 1))) "IRES")))
COMMENT     "Splicing Signal (1 total)")
COMMENT     #92=(CFolderPar
COMMENT     (CGroupPar (CParagraph 54 (7 54 0) 1 1 1 0 178)
COMMENT     (CObjectList
COMMENT     #93=(CFolderPar
COMMENT     (CGroupPar
COMMENT     (CParagraph 1475 (3 #21# 0) 1 2 2 0 194)
COMMENT     (CObjectList
COMMENT     #94=(CLinePar
COMMENT     (CParagraph 0 (0 0) 1 2 3 0 180)
COMMENT     "Start: 1475 End: 2647" 1))) "HA-KOR-D")))
COMMENT     "mRNA (1 total)"))) "Feature Map")
COMMENT     #95=(CFolderPar
COMMENT     (CGroupPar (CParagraph 13 (0 0) 1 1 0 0 178)
COMMENT     (CObjectList
COMMENT     #96=(CRSFolderPar
COMMENT     (CFolderPar
COMMENT     (CGroupPar (CParagraph 96551344 (8 0) 1 1 1 0 178)
COMMENT     (CObjectList
COMMENT     #97=(CGroupPar
COMMENT     (CParagraph 0 (10 #2# 0) 1 2 2 0 180)
COMMENT     (CObjectList
COMMENT     #98=(CLinePar
COMMENT     (CParagraph 0 (1 #2# 1) 1 2 2 0 191)
COMMENT     " N1: 3141 " 1)
COMMENT     #99=(CLinePar
COMMENT     (CParagraph 0 (1 #2# 2) 1 2 2 0 191)
COMMENT     " N2: 4200 " 1)
COMMENT     #100=(CLinePar
COMMENT     (CParagraph 0 (1 #2# 3) 1 2 2 0 191)
COMMENT     " N3: 5802 " 1)
COMMENT     #101=(CLinePar
COMMENT     (CParagraph 0 (1 #2# 4) 1 2 2 0 191)
COMMENT     " N4: 6299 " 1)
COMMENT     #102=(CLinePar
COMMENT     (CParagraph 0 (1 #2# 5) 1 2 2 0 191)
COMMENT     " N5: 7545 " 1))))) "ApaLI: 5 sites") 1
COMMENT     5 "GTGCAC" "CACGTG")
COMMENT     #103=(CRSFolderPar
COMMENT     (CFolderPar
COMMENT     (CGroupPar (CParagraph 96574352 (8 0) 1 1 1 0 178)
COMMENT     (CObjectList
COMMENT     #104=(CGroupPar
COMMENT     (CParagraph 0 (10 #3# 0) 1 2 2 0 180)
COMMENT     (CObjectList
COMMENT     #105=(CLinePar
COMMENT     (CParagraph 0 (1 #3# 1) 1 2 2 0 191)
COMMENT     " N1: 41 " 1)
COMMENT     #106=(CLinePar
COMMENT     (CParagraph 0 (1 #3# 2) 1 2 2 0 191)
COMMENT     " N2: 52 " 1)
COMMENT     #107=(CLinePar
COMMENT     (CParagraph 0 (1 #3# 3) 1 2 2 0 191)
COMMENT     " N3: 1556 " 1)
COMMENT     #108=(CLinePar
COMMENT     (CParagraph 0 (1 #3# 4) 1 2 2 0 191)
COMMENT     " N4: 2290 " 1)
COMMENT     #109=(CLinePar
COMMENT     (CParagraph 0 (1 #3# 5) 1 2 2 0 191)
COMMENT     " N5: 4597 " 1)
COMMENT     #110=(CLinePar
COMMENT     (CParagraph 0 (1 #3# 6) 1 2 2 0 191)
COMMENT     " N6: 4902 " 1)
COMMENT     #111=(CLinePar
COMMENT     (CParagraph 0 (1 #3# 7) 1 2 2 0 191)
COMMENT     " N7: 5212 " 1)
COMMENT     #112=(CLinePar
COMMENT     (CParagraph 0 (1 #3# 8) 1 2 2 0 191)
COMMENT     " N8: 5223 " 1)
COMMENT     #113=(CLinePar
COMMENT     (CParagraph 0 (1 #3# 9) 1 2 2 0 191)
COMMENT     " N9: 5679 " 1))))) "AvaI: 9 sites")
COMMENT     1 5 "CYCGRG" "GRGCYC")
COMMENT     #114=(CRSFolderPar
COMMENT     (CFolderPar
COMMENT     (CGroupPar (CParagraph 96574096 (8 0) 1 1 1 0 178)
COMMENT     (CObjectList
COMMENT     #115=(CGroupPar
COMMENT     (CParagraph 0 (10 #4# 0) 1 2 2 0 180)
COMMENT     (CObjectList
COMMENT     #116=(CLinePar
COMMENT     (CParagraph 0 (1 #4# 1) 1 2 2 0 191)
COMMENT     " N1: 1464 " 1)
COMMENT     #117=(CLinePar
COMMENT     (CParagraph 0 (1 #4# 2) 1 2 2 0 191)
COMMENT     " N2: 2600 " 1))))) "BamHI: 2 sites")
COMMENT     1 5 "GGATCC" "CCTAGG")
COMMENT     #118=(CRSFolderPar
COMMENT     (CFolderPar
COMMENT     (CGroupPar (CParagraph 96574992 (8 0) 1 1 1 0 178)
COMMENT     (CObjectList
COMMENT     #119=(CGroupPar
COMMENT     (CParagraph 0 (10 #5# 0) 1 2 2 0 180)
COMMENT     (CObjectList
COMMENT     #120=(CLinePar
COMMENT     (CParagraph 0 (1 #5# 1) 1 2 2 0 191)
COMMENT     " N1: 2623 " 1)
COMMENT     #121=(CLinePar
COMMENT     (CParagraph 0 (1 #5# 2) 1 2 2 0 191)
COMMENT     " N2: 3986 " 1)
COMMENT     #122=(CLinePar
COMMENT     (CParagraph 0 (1 #5# 3) 1 2 2 0 191)
COMMENT     " N3: 4581 " 1))))) "ClaI: 3 sites")
COMMENT     2 4 "ATCGAT" "TAGCTA")
COMMENT     #123=(CRSFolderPar
COMMENT     (CFolderPar
COMMENT     (CGroupPar (CParagraph 96574800 (8 0) 1 1 1 0 178)
COMMENT     (CObjectList
COMMENT     #124=(CGroupPar
COMMENT     (CParagraph 0 (10 #6# 0) 1 2 2 0 180)
COMMENT     (CObjectList
COMMENT     #125=(CLinePar
COMMENT     (CParagraph 0 (1 #6# 1) 1 2 2 0 191)
COMMENT     " N1: 1868 " 1)
COMMENT     #126=(CLinePar
COMMENT     (CParagraph 0 (1 #6# 2) 1 2 2 0 191)
COMMENT     " N2: 3967 " 1))))) "EcoRI: 2 sites")
COMMENT     1 5 "GAATTC" "CTTAAG")
COMMENT     #127=(CRSFolderPar
COMMENT     (CFolderPar
COMMENT     (CGroupPar (CParagraph 96574736 (8 0) 1 1 1 0 178)
COMMENT     (CObjectList
COMMENT     #128=(CGroupPar
COMMENT     (CParagraph 0 (10 #7# 0) 1 2 2 0 180)
COMMENT     (CObjectList
COMMENT     #129=(CLinePar
COMMENT     (CParagraph 0 (1 #7# 1) 1 2 2 0 191)
COMMENT     " N1: 2888 " 1)
COMMENT     #130=(CLinePar
COMMENT     (CParagraph 0 (1 #7# 2) 1 2 2 0 191)
COMMENT     " N2: 3979 " 1)))))
COMMENT     "HindIII: 2 sites") 1 5 "AAGCTT" "TTCGAA")
COMMENT     #131=(CRSFolderPar
COMMENT     (CFolderPar
COMMENT     (CGroupPar (CParagraph 96576016 (8 0) 1 1 1 0 178)
COMMENT     (CObjectList
COMMENT     #132=(CGroupPar
COMMENT     (CParagraph 0 (10 #8# 0) 1 2 2 0 180)
COMMENT     (CObjectList
COMMENT     #133=(CLinePar
COMMENT     (CParagraph 0 (1 #8# 1) 1 2 2 0 191)
COMMENT     " N1: 187 " 1)
COMMENT     #134=(CLinePar
COMMENT     (CParagraph 0 (1 #8# 2) 1 2 2 0 191)
COMMENT     " N2: 1301 " 1)
COMMENT     #135=(CLinePar
COMMENT     (CParagraph 0 (1 #8# 3) 1 2 2 0 191)
COMMENT     " N3: 3242 " 1))))) "NcoI: 3 sites")
COMMENT     1 5 "CCATGG" "GGTACC")
COMMENT     #136=(CRSFolderPar
COMMENT     (CFolderPar
COMMENT     (CGroupPar (CParagraph 96572304 (8 0) 1 1 1 0 178)
COMMENT     (CObjectList
COMMENT     #137=(CGroupPar
COMMENT     (CParagraph 0 (10 #9# 0) 1 2 2 0 180)
COMMENT     (CObjectList
COMMENT     #138=(CLinePar
COMMENT     (CParagraph 0 (1 #9# 1) 1 2 2 0 191)
COMMENT     " N1: 7 " 1)
COMMENT     #139=(CLinePar
COMMENT     (CParagraph 0 (1 #9# 2) 1 2 2 0 191)
COMMENT     " N2: 1186 " 1)
COMMENT     #140=(CLinePar
COMMENT     (CParagraph 0 (1 #9# 3) 1 2 2 0 191)
COMMENT     " N3: 5265 " 1))))) "PstI: 3 sites")
COMMENT     5 1 "CTGCAG" "GACGTC")
COMMENT     #141=(CRSFolderPar
COMMENT     (CFolderPar
COMMENT     (CGroupPar (CParagraph 96550576 (8 0) 1 1 1 0 178)
COMMENT     (CObjectList
COMMENT     #142=(CGroupPar
COMMENT     (CParagraph 0 (10 #10# 0) 1 2 2 0 180)
COMMENT     (CObjectList
COMMENT     #143=(CLinePar
COMMENT     (CParagraph 0 (1 #10# 1) 1 2 2 0 191)
COMMENT     " N1: 43 " 1)
COMMENT     #144=(CLinePar
COMMENT     (CParagraph 0 (1 #10# 2) 1 2 2 0 191)
COMMENT     " N2: 54 " 1)
COMMENT     #145=(CLinePar
COMMENT     (CParagraph 0 (1 #10# 3) 1 2 2 0 191)
COMMENT     " N3: 5214 " 1)
COMMENT     #146=(CLinePar
COMMENT     (CParagraph 0 (1 #10# 4) 1 2 2 0 191)
COMMENT     " N4: 5225 " 1))))) "SmaI: 4 sites")
COMMENT     3 3 "CCCGGG" "GGGCCC")
COMMENT     #147=(CRSFolderPar
COMMENT     (CFolderPar
COMMENT     (CGroupPar (CParagraph 96551248 (8 0) 1 1 1 0 178)
COMMENT     (CObjectList
COMMENT     #148=(CGroupPar
COMMENT     (CParagraph 0 (10 #11# 0) 1 2 2 0 180)
COMMENT     (CObjectList
COMMENT     #149=(CLinePar
COMMENT     (CParagraph 0 (1 #11# 1) 1 2 2 0 191)
COMMENT     " N1: 41 " 1)
COMMENT     #150=(CLinePar
COMMENT     (CParagraph 0 (1 #11# 2) 1 2 2 0 191)
COMMENT     " N2: 52 " 1)
COMMENT     #151=(CLinePar
COMMENT     (CParagraph 0 (1 #11# 3) 1 2 2 0 191)
COMMENT     " N3: 5212 " 1)
COMMENT     #152=(CLinePar
COMMENT     (CParagraph 0 (1 #11# 4) 1 2 2 0 191)
COMMENT     " N4: 5223 " 1))))) "XmaI: 4 sites")
COMMENT     1 5 "CCCGGG" "GGGCCC")))
COMMENT     "Restriction/Methylation Map"))))
COMMENT     (CGraphView
COMMENT     (CWStyleSheet
COMMENT     (CObjectList
COMMENT     #153=(CWidgetStyle "RSite Label" 1 (LOGPEN 0 0 13408563) 1 0 1
COMMENT     (LOGFONT 0 0 0 0 400 0 0 0 0 3 2 1 18 "Georgia") 0.555556 0 1 5
COMMENT     "@N (@S)" 0)
COMMENT     #154=(CWidgetStyle "Signal Label" 1 (LOGPEN 0 0 0) 1 0 1
COMMENT     (LOGFONT 0 0 0 0 700 0 0 0 0 3 2 1 34 "Arial") 0.666667 0 1 1
COMMENT     "@N" 0)
COMMENT     #155=(CWidgetStyle "Molecule Label 2" 0 0 1
COMMENT     (LOGFONT 0 0 0 0 400 0 0 0 0 3 2 1 18 "Georgia") 0.555556 0 1 16
COMMENT     "@L bp" 0)
COMMENT     #156=(CWidgetStyle "Molecule Label 1" 0 0 1
COMMENT     (LOGFONT 0 0 0 0 400 0 0 0 0 3 2 1 34 "Verdana") 0.833333 0 1 1
COMMENT     "@N" 0)
COMMENT     #157=(CWidgetStyle "Shape 3" 1 (LOGPEN 0 0 3355545) 1 1
COMMENT     (LOGBRUSH 0 6724095 0) 0 0 1 (LOGSHAPE 9 1 0.8 1.8 0))
COMMENT     #158=(CWidgetStyle "Shape 1" 1 (LOGPEN 0 0 6723840) 1 1
COMMENT     (LOGBRUSH 0 10079334 0) 0 0 1 (LOGSHAPE 9 1 0.8 1.8 0))
COMMENT     #159=(CWidgetStyle "Axis" 1 (LOGPEN 0 0 10079436) 2 1
COMMENT     (LOGBRUSH 0 13434879 0) 0 0 1 (LOGSHAPE 10 1 0 0 0))
COMMENT     #160=(CWidgetStyle "Line 2" 1 (LOGPEN 0 0 6723840) 8 0 0 0 1
COMMENT     (LOGSHAPE 1 1.9 0 0 0))
COMMENT     #161=(CWidgetStyle "RSite" 1 (LOGPEN 0 0 10053171) 8 0 0 0 1
COMMENT     (LOGSHAPE 1 1.9 0 0 0))
COMMENT     #162=(CWidgetStyle "Short Signal" 1 (LOGPEN 0 0 13395507) 10 0 0 0 1
COMMENT     (LOGSHAPE 1 1.9 0 0 0))
COMMENT     #163=(CWidgetStyle "Uniq RSite Label" 1 (LOGPEN 0 0 153) 1 0 1
COMMENT     (LOGFONT 0 0 0 0 400 0 0 0 0 3 2 1 18 "Georgia") 0.555556 128 1
COMMENT     5 "@N (@S)" 0)
COMMENT     #164=(CWidgetStyle "Vanilla" 1 (LOGPEN 0 0 0) 1 1
COMMENT     (LOGBRUSH 0 16777215 0) 1
COMMENT     (LOGFONT 0 0 0 0 400 0 0 0 0 7 48 2 18 "Times New Roman") 0.8 0
COMMENT     1 2 "?" 0)
COMMENT     #165=(CWidgetStyle "Mark 1" 0 0 1
COMMENT     (LOGFONT 0 0 0 0 400 0 0 0 2 7 48 2 2 "Windings") 0.7 0 1 2 "?"
COMMENT     0)
COMMENT     #166=(CWidgetStyle "Motif Label" 1 (LOGPEN 0 0 16744512) 1 0 1
COMMENT     (LOGFONT 0 0 0 0 400 0 0 0 0 3 2 1 34 "Arial") 0.611111 8388608
COMMENT     1 65535 "@N (@H)" 0)
COMMENT     #167=(CWidgetStyle "Fragment Label 2" 1 (LOGPEN 0 0 0) 1 0 1
COMMENT     (LOGFONT 0 0 0 0 400 0 0 0 0 3 2 1 49 "Courier New") 1.05 0 1 48
COMMENT     "@F bp (molecule @L bp)" 0)
COMMENT     #168=(CWidgetStyle "Fragment Label 1" 1 (LOGPEN 0 0 0) 1 0 1
COMMENT     (LOGFONT 0 0 0 0 400 0 0 0 0 3 2 1 34 "Arial") 0.91 0 1 1
COMMENT     "Fragment of @N" 0)
COMMENT     #169=(CWidgetStyle "Shape 4" 1 (LOGPEN 0 0 0) 1 1
COMMENT     (LOGBRUSH 2 8388608 5) 0 0 0)
COMMENT     #170=(CWidgetStyle "Shape 2" 1 (LOGPEN 0 0 0) 1 1 (LOGBRUSH 0 128 0)
            0
COMMENT     0 0)
COMMENT     #171=(CWidgetStyle "Shape 0" 1 (LOGPEN 0 0 0) 1 1 (LOGBRUSH 0 0 0) 0
            0
COMMENT     0)
COMMENT     #172=(CWidgetStyle "ORF" 1 (LOGPEN 0 0 16384) 8 0 0 0 1
COMMENT     (LOGSHAPE 7 0.2 3.41182 2.86186 0.609808))
COMMENT     #173=(CWidgetStyle "Line 4" 1 (LOGPEN 0 0 32768) 8 0 0 0 0)
COMMENT     #174=(CWidgetStyle "Line 3" 1 (LOGPEN 0 0 16711680) 8 0 0 0 0)
COMMENT     #175=(CWidgetStyle "Line 1" 1 (LOGPEN 0 0 16711680) 1 0 0 0 0)
COMMENT     #176=(CWidgetStyle "Short Promoter" 1 (LOGPEN 0 0 128) 6 0 0 0 0)
COMMENT     #177=(CWidgetStyle "Motif" 1 (LOGPEN 0 0 0) 1 0 0 0 0)
COMMENT     #178=(CWidgetStyle "Line 0" 1 (LOGPEN 0 0 0) 8 0 0 0 0)
COMMENT     #179=(CWidgetStyle "Void" 0 0 0 0 0)
COMMENT     #180=(CWidgetStyle "General Label" 1 (LOGPEN 0 0 0) 1 0 1
COMMENT     (LOGFONT 0 0 0 0 400 0 0 0 0 3 2 1 18 "Times New Roman") 0.91 0
COMMENT     1 3 "@T @N " 0)
COMMENT     #181=(CWidgetStyle "Position" 1 (LOGPEN 0 0 0) 1 0 0 0 0)
COMMENT     #182=(CWidgetStyle "Annotation" 0 0 1
COMMENT     (LOGFONT 0 0 0 0 400 0 0 0 0 3 2 1 18 "Times New Roman") 0.91 0
COMMENT     0 0)
COMMENT     #183=(CWidgetStyle "Position Label" 1 (LOGPEN 0 0 8388608) 1 0 1
COMMENT     (LOGFONT 0 0 0 0 400 0 1 0 0 3 2 1 34 "Arial") 0.63 8388608 1 1
COMMENT     "@N" 0)
COMMENT     #184=(CWidgetStyle "Range" 1 (LOGPEN 0 0 0) 1 1
COMMENT     (LOGBRUSH 0 16777215 0) 0 0 0)
COMMENT     #185=(CWidgetStyle "Range Label" 1 (LOGPEN 0 0 8388608) 1 0 1
COMMENT     (LOGFONT 0 0 0 0 400 0 1 0 0 3 2 1 34 "Arial") 0.63 8388608 1 1
COMMENT     "@N" 0)
COMMENT     #186=(CWidgetStyle "ORF Label" 1 (LOGPEN 0 0 49216) 1 0 1
COMMENT     (LOGFONT 0 0 0 0 400 0 0 0 0 3 2 1 18 "Times New Roman")
COMMENT     0.611111 0 1 65535 "@N" 0)
COMMENT     #187=(CWidgetStyle "CDS Label" 1 (LOGPEN 0 0 4227264) 1 0 1
COMMENT     (LOGFONT 0 0 0 0 400 0 0 0 0 3 2 1 34 "Arial") 0.555556 255 1 1
COMMENT     "@N" 0)
COMMENT     #188=(CWidgetStyle "Shape 5" 1 (LOGPEN 0 0 0) 3 1
COMMENT     (LOGBRUSH 0 16777113 0) 1
COMMENT     (LOGFONT 0 0 0 0 400 0 0 0 0 7 48 2 50 "Arial") 0.9 0 0 1
COMMENT     (LOGSHAPE 9 1 0.8 1.8 0))
COMMENT     #189=(CWidgetStyle "CDS" 1 (LOGPEN 0 0 0) 1 1 (LOGBRUSH 2 39423 3) 0
            0
COMMENT     1 (LOGSHAPE 9 1 0.8 1.8 0))
COMMENT     #190=(CWidgetStyle "Label 2" 1 (LOGPEN 0 0 4227264) 1 0 1
COMMENT     (LOGFONT 0 0 0 0 400 0 0 0 0 3 2 1 34 "Arial") 0.944444 8388608
COMMENT     1 1 "@N" 0)
COMMENT     #191=(CWidgetStyle "Label 3" 1 (LOGPEN 0 0 8421376) 1 0 1
COMMENT     (LOGFONT 0 0 0 0 700 255 0 0 0 3 2 1 34 "Arial") 0.833333 255 1
COMMENT     5 "@N (@S)" 0)
COMMENT     #192=(CWidgetStyle "Label 4" 1 (LOGPEN 0 0 8437824) 1 0 1
COMMENT     (LOGFONT 0 0 0 0 400 0 0 0 0 3 2 1 34 "Arial") 0.722222 0 1 5
COMMENT     "@N (@S)" 0)) 0.164644 1.74233 0.164644 2.53336
COMMENT     (70 (CShapeMapEntry 0 "Unique RSite" 1 "Uniq RSite Label") 67
COMMENT     (CShapeMapEntry 0 "ORF" 0 "ORF Label")) 40.0378 40.0378 39 39 0.1
            -365)
COMMENT     1 1 0 1 1
COMMENT     (mapper: 19.3822 -21.3354 40.0378 40.0378 0.01 10 -1 7863 7863 1 0
            0)
COMMENT     #193=(CGroupWidget (CWidget 0 (0 0) 1 2 0 0 Nil 745434985 100)
COMMENT     (CObjectList
COMMENT     #194=(CGroupWidget (CWidget 1 (0 0) 1 2 0 0 Nil -451 100)
COMMENT     (CObjectList
COMMENT     #195=(CAxis
COMMENT     (CWideLine (CWidget 0 (0 0) 1 2 0 0 #159# 0 0)
COMMENT     (LOGPEN 0 0 10079436) 2 (LOGBRUSH 0 13434879 0) 1
COMMENT     6.27498 6.27298 1 0.0214037) 0.0797811)
COMMENT     #196=(CLabel (CWidget 1001 (0 0) 1 2 0 0 #156# 0 100)
COMMENT     (LOGPEN 0 0 13408563) 1
COMMENT     (LOGFONT 58 22 0 0 400 0 0 0 0 3 2 1 34 "Verdana")
COMMENT     1.74233 0.833333 0
COMMENT     "pAAV-CaMKIIa-HA-KORD-IRES-mCitrine" "@N" 1 0
COMMENT     0.871165 0 -10 23.0033 1.39868 Nil)
COMMENT     #197=(CLabel (CWidget 1002 (0 0) 1 2 0 0 #155# 0 100)
COMMENT     (LOGPEN 0 0 13408563) 1
COMMENT     (LOGFONT 38 14 0 0 400 0 0 0 0 3 2 1 18 "Georgia")
COMMENT     1.74233 0.555556 0 "7863 bp" "@L bp" 16 0 -0.871165
COMMENT     0 -10.8 2.59755 0.799245 Nil)) (CObjectList))
COMMENT     #198=(CGroupWidget (CWidget 10 (6 0) 1 2 0 0 Nil -730 100)
COMMENT     (CObjectList
COMMENT     #199=(CGroupWidget
COMMENT     (CWidget 21 (7 21 0) 1 2 0 0 Nil -939 100)
COMMENT     (CObjectList
COMMENT     #200=(CWideArrow
COMMENT     (CWideLine
COMMENT     (CWidget 0 (3 #12# 0) 1 2 0 0 #158# 0 100)
COMMENT     (LOGPEN 0 0 6723840) 1
COMMENT     (LOGBRUSH 0 10079334 0) 1 0.00159562
COMMENT     0.536927 1 0.082322) 0.8 1.8 0)
COMMENT     #201=(CLabel
COMMENT     (CWidget 0 (0 0) 1 2 0 0 #154# 23855796 100)
COMMENT     (LOGPEN 0 0 0) 1
COMMENT     (LOGFONT 46 17 0 0 700 0 0 0 0 3 2 1 34
COMMENT     "Arial") 1.74233 0.666667 0 "pUC Ori" "@N" 1
COMMENT     -5.95745 17.4233 0 -10 3.44674 1.04901 #200#)
COMMENT     #202=(CWideArrow
COMMENT     (CWideLine
COMMENT     (CWidget 0 (3 #13# 0) 1 2 0 0 #158# 0 100)
COMMENT     (LOGPEN 0 0 6723840) 1
COMMENT     (LOGBRUSH 0 10079334 0) 1 0.656598 1.34112 1
COMMENT     0.082322) 0.8 1.8 0)
COMMENT     #203=(CLabel (CWidget 0 (0 0) 1 2 0 0 #154# 0 100)
COMMENT     (LOGPEN 0 0 0) 1
COMMENT     (LOGFONT 46 17 0 0 700 0 0 0 0 3 2 1 34
COMMENT     "Arial") 1.74233 0.666667 0 "AmpR" "@N" 1
COMMENT     -12.3954 15.681 0 -10 2.6475 1.04901 #202#)
COMMENT     #204=(CWideArrow
COMMENT     (CWideLine
COMMENT     (CWidget 0 (3 #14# 0) 1 2 0 0 #158# 0 100)
COMMENT     (LOGPEN 0 0 6723840) 1
COMMENT     (LOGBRUSH 0 10079334 0) 1 1.75439 1.99931 1
COMMENT     0.082322) 0.8 1.8 0)
COMMENT     #205=(CLabel (CWidget 0 (0 0) 1 2 0 0 #154# 0 100)
COMMENT     (LOGPEN 0 0 0) 1
COMMENT     (LOGFONT 46 17 0 0 700 0 0 0 0 3 2 1 34
COMMENT     "Arial") 1.74233 0.666667 0 "F1 Origin" "@N"
COMMENT     1 -13.9334 8.71165 0 -10 4.07115 1.04901
COMMENT     #204#)
COMMENT     #206=(CWideArrow
COMMENT     (CWideLine
COMMENT     (CWidget 0 (3 #15# 0) 1 2 0 0 #158# 0 100)
COMMENT     (LOGPEN 0 0 6723840) 1
COMMENT     (LOGBRUSH 0 10079334 0) 1 2.07191 2.18441 1
COMMENT     0.082322) 0.8 1.8 0)
COMMENT     #207=(CLabel
COMMENT     (CWidget 0 (0 0) 1 2 0 0 #154# 38836800 100)
COMMENT     (LOGPEN 0 0 0) 1
COMMENT     (LOGFONT 46 17 0 0 700 0 0 0 0 3 2 1 34
COMMENT     "Arial") 1.74233 0.666667 0 "R-ITR" "@N" 1
COMMENT     -12.2026 -5.22699 0 -10 2.29783 1.04901 #206#)
COMMENT     #208=(CWideArrow
COMMENT     (CWideLine
COMMENT     (CWidget 0 (3 #16# 0) 1 2 0 0 #158# 0 100)
COMMENT     (LOGPEN 0 0 6723840) 1
COMMENT     (LOGBRUSH 0 10079334 0) 1 6.16069 6.27319 1
COMMENT     0.082322) 0.8 1.8 0)
COMMENT     #209=(CLabel
COMMENT     (CWidget 0 (0 0) 1 2 0 0 #154# 1557 100)
COMMENT     (LOGPEN 0 0 0) 1
COMMENT     (LOGFONT 46 17 0 0 700 0 0 0 0 3 2 1 34
COMMENT     "Arial") 1.74233 0.666667 0 "L-ITR" "@N" 1
COMMENT     11.2772 6.96932 0 -10 2.2229 1.04901 #208#)
COMMENT     #210=(CWideArrow
COMMENT     (CWideLine
COMMENT     (CWidget 0 (3 #17# 0) 1 2 0 0 #158# 0 100)
COMMENT     (LOGPEN 0 0 6723840) 1
COMMENT     (LOGBRUSH 0 10079334 0) 1 5.11796 6.14952 1
COMMENT     0.082322) 0.8 1.8 0)
COMMENT     #211=(CLabel (CWidget 0 (0 0) 1 2 0 0 #154# 0 100)
COMMENT     (LOGPEN 0 0 0) 1
COMMENT     (LOGFONT 46 17 0 0 700 0 0 0 0 3 2 1 34
COMMENT     "Arial") 1.74233 0.666667 0 "CAMKIIa (3.1)"
COMMENT     "@N" 1 14.4385 3.48466 0 -10 5.91941 1.04901
COMMENT     #210#)
COMMENT     #212=(CWideArrow
COMMENT     (CWideLine
COMMENT     (CWidget 0 (3 #18# 0) 1 2 0 0 #158# 0 100)
COMMENT     (LOGPEN 0 0 6723840) 1
COMMENT     (LOGBRUSH 0 10079334 0) 1 2.21552 2.59767 1
COMMENT     0.082322) 0.8 1.8 0)
COMMENT     #213=(CLabel (CWidget 0 (0 0) 1 2 0 0 #154# 0 100)
COMMENT     (LOGPEN 0 0 0) 1
COMMENT     (LOGFONT 46 17 0 0 700 0 0 0 0 3 2 1 34
COMMENT     "Arial") 1.74233 0.666667 0 "hGH PolyA" "@N"
COMMENT     1 -11.0365 -8.71165 0 -10 4.67059 1.04901
COMMENT     #212#)
COMMENT     #214=(CWideArrow
COMMENT     (CWideLine
COMMENT     (CWidget 0 (3 #19# 0) 1 2 0 0 #158# 0 100)
COMMENT     (LOGPEN 0 0 6723840) 1
COMMENT     (LOGBRUSH 0 10079334 0) 1 2.62001 3.08912 1
COMMENT     0.082322) 0.8 1.8 0)
COMMENT     #215=(CLabel
COMMENT     (CWidget 0 (0 0) 1 2 0 0 #154# 185 100)
COMMENT     (LOGPEN 0 0 0) 1
COMMENT     (LOGFONT 46 17 0 0 700 0 0 0 0 3 2 1 34
COMMENT     "Arial") 1.74233 0.666667 0 "WPRE" "@N" 1
COMMENT     -5.59617 -13.9386 0 -10 2.7474 1.04901 #214#)
COMMENT     #216=(CWideArrow
COMMENT     (CWideLine
COMMENT     (CWidget 0 (3 #22# 0) 1 2 0 0 #158# 674 100)
COMMENT     (LOGPEN 0 0 6723840) 1
COMMENT     (LOGBRUSH 0 10079334 0) 1 3.08912 3.76407 1
COMMENT     0.082322) 0.8 1.8 0)
COMMENT     #217=(CLabel (CWidget 0 (0 0) 1 2 0 0 #154# 1 100)
COMMENT     (LOGPEN 0 0 0) 1
COMMENT     (LOGFONT 46 17 0 0 700 0 0 0 0 3 2 1 34
COMMENT     "Arial") 1.74233 0.666667 0 "mCItrine" "@N"
COMMENT     1 6.37446 -20.908 0 -10 3.72148 1.04901 #216#))
COMMENT     (CObjectList))
COMMENT     #218=(CGroupWidget
COMMENT     (CWidget 38 (7 38 0) 1 2 0 0 Nil -1149 100)
COMMENT     (CObjectList
COMMENT     #219=(CLine
COMMENT     (CWidget 0 (3 #20# 0) 1 2 0 0 #173# 396 100)
COMMENT     (LOGPEN 0 6 32768) 8 0.835356 3.76407 4.16138)
COMMENT     #220=(CLabel
COMMENT     (CWidget 0 (0 0) 1 2 0 0 #154# 2024018666 100)
COMMENT     (LOGPEN 0 0 0) 1
COMMENT     (LOGFONT 46 17 0 0 700 0 0 0 0 3 2 1 34
COMMENT     "Arial") 1.74233 0.666667 0 "IRES" "@N" 1
COMMENT     10.7859 -15.681 0 -10 2.2229 1.04901 #219#))
COMMENT     (CObjectList))
COMMENT     #221=(CGroupWidget
COMMENT     (CWidget 54 (7 54 0) 1 2 0 0 Nil -1288 100)
COMMENT     (CObjectList
COMMENT     #222=(CWideArrow
COMMENT     (CWideLine
COMMENT     (CWidget 0 (3 #21# 0) 1 2 0 0 #158# 0 100)
COMMENT     (LOGPEN 0 0 6723840) 1
COMMENT     (LOGBRUSH 0 10079334 0) 1 4.16138 5.09721 1
COMMENT     0.082322) 0.8 1.8 0)
COMMENT     #223=(CLabel (CWidget 0 (0 0) 1 2 0 0 #154# 0 100)
COMMENT     (LOGPEN 0 0 0) 1
COMMENT     (LOGFONT 46 17 0 0 700 0 0 0 0 3 2 1 34
COMMENT     "Arial") 1.74233 0.666667 0 "HA-KOR-D" "@N"
COMMENT     1 14.5093 -6.96932 0 -10 4.42082 1.04901
COMMENT     #222#)) (CObjectList))) (CObjectList))
COMMENT     #224=(CGroupWidget (CWidget 11 (8 0) 1 2 0 0 Nil -1219 100)
COMMENT     (CObjectList
COMMENT     #225=(CGroupWidget
COMMENT     (CWidget 2 (10 #4# 0) 1 2 0 0 Nil -242 100)
COMMENT     (CObjectList
COMMENT     #226=(CScratch
COMMENT     (CWidget 1 (1 #4# 1) 1 2 0 0 #161# 96254832
COMMENT     100) (LOGPEN 0 6 10053171) 8 1 5.10599 1.9
COMMENT     0.082322 1)
COMMENT     #227=(CLabel
COMMENT     (CWidget 0 (0 0) 1 2 0 0 #153# -4144960 100)
COMMENT     (LOGPEN 0 0 13408563) 1
COMMENT     (LOGFONT 38 14 0 0 400 0 0 0 0 3 2 1 18
COMMENT     "Georgia") 1.74233 0.555556 0
COMMENT     "{\\i Bam}HI (1464)" "@N (@S)" 5 14.6525
COMMENT     -1.74233 0 -10 4.77049 0.799245 #226#)
COMMENT     #228=(CScratch
COMMENT     (CWidget 2 (1 #4# 2) 1 2 0 0 #161# 50692496
COMMENT     100) (LOGPEN 0 6 10053171) 8 1 4.19968 1.9
COMMENT     0.082322 1)
COMMENT     #229=(CLabel (CWidget 0 (0 0) 1 2 0 0 #153# 0 100)
COMMENT     (LOGPEN 0 0 13408563) 1
COMMENT     (LOGFONT 38 14 0 0 400 0 0 0 0 3 2 1 18
COMMENT     "Georgia") 1.74233 0.555556 0
COMMENT     "{\\i Bam}HI (2600)" "@N (@S)" 5 13.9419
COMMENT     -10.454 0 -10 4.8704 0.799245 #228#))
COMMENT     (CObjectList))
COMMENT     #230=(CGroupWidget
COMMENT     (CWidget 2 (10 #6# 0) 1 2 0 0 Nil -312 100)
COMMENT     (CObjectList
COMMENT     #231=(CScratch
COMMENT     (CWidget 1 (1 #6# 1) 1 2 0 0 #161# 50647200
COMMENT     100) (LOGPEN 0 6 10053171) 8 1 4.78367 1.9
COMMENT     0.082322 1)
COMMENT     #232=(CLabel (CWidget 0 (0 0) 1 2 0 0 #153# 0 100)
COMMENT     (LOGPEN 0 0 13408563) 1
COMMENT     (LOGFONT 38 14 0 0 400 0 0 0 0 3 2 1 18
COMMENT     "Georgia") 1.74233 0.555556 0
COMMENT     "{\\i Eco}RI (1868)" "@N (@S)" 5 14.7408
COMMENT     -5.22699 0 -10 4.32092 0.799245 #231#)
COMMENT     #233=(CScratch
COMMENT     (CWidget 2 (1 #6# 2) 1 2 0 0 #161# 50692752
COMMENT     100) (LOGPEN 0 6 10053171) 8 1 3.10907 1.9
COMMENT     0.082322 1)
COMMENT     #234=(CLabel (CWidget 0 (0 0) 1 2 0 0 #153# 0 100)
COMMENT     (LOGPEN 0 0 13408563) 1
COMMENT     (LOGFONT 38 14 0 0 400 0 0 0 0 3 2 1 18
COMMENT     "Georgia") 1.74233 0.555556 0
COMMENT     "{\\i Eco}RI (3967)" "@N (@S)" 5 -4.18084
COMMENT     -20.908 0 -10 4.32092 0.799245 #233#))
COMMENT     (CObjectList))
COMMENT     #235=(CGroupWidget
COMMENT     (CWidget 2 (10 #7# 0) 1 2 0 0 Nil -381 100)
COMMENT     (CObjectList
COMMENT     #236=(CScratch
COMMENT     (CWidget 1 (1 #7# 1) 1 2 0 0 #161# 96260512
COMMENT     100) (LOGPEN 0 6 10053171) 8 1 3.96991 1.9
COMMENT     0.082322 1)
COMMENT     #237=(CLabel (CWidget 0 (0 0) 1 2 0 0 #153# 0 100)
COMMENT     (LOGPEN 0 0 13408563) 1
COMMENT     (LOGFONT 38 14 0 0 400 0 0 0 0 3 2 1 18
COMMENT     "Georgia") 1.74233 0.555556 0
COMMENT     "{\\i Hin}dIII (2888)" "@N (@S)" 5 12.6411
COMMENT     -13.9386 0 -10 4.94533 0.799245 #236#)
COMMENT     #238=(CScratch
COMMENT     (CWidget 2 (1 #7# 2) 1 2 0 0 #161# 96257072
COMMENT     100) (LOGPEN 0 6 10053171) 8 1 3.09949 1.9
COMMENT     0.082322 1)
COMMENT     #239=(CLabel (CWidget 0 (0 0) 1 2 0 0 #153# 0 100)
COMMENT     (LOGPEN 0 0 13408563) 1
COMMENT     (LOGFONT 38 14 0 0 400 0 0 0 0 3 2 1 18
COMMENT     "Georgia") 1.74233 0.555556 0
COMMENT     "{\\i Hin}dIII (3979)" "@N (@S)" 5 -4.57331
COMMENT     -19.1656 0 -10 4.84542 0.799245 #238#))
COMMENT     (CObjectList))
COMMENT     #240=(CGroupWidget
COMMENT     (CWidget 3 (10 #5# 0) 1 2 0 0 Nil -102 100)
COMMENT     (CObjectList
COMMENT     #241=(CScratch
COMMENT     (CWidget 1 (1 #5# 1) 1 2 0 0 #161# 96262512
COMMENT     100) (LOGPEN 0 6 10053171) 8 1 4.18133 1.9
COMMENT     0.082322 1)
COMMENT     #242=(CLabel (CWidget 0 (0 0) 1 2 0 0 #153# 0 100)
COMMENT     (LOGPEN 0 0 13408563) 1
COMMENT     (LOGFONT 38 14 0 0 400 0 0 0 0 3 2 1 18
COMMENT     "Georgia") 1.74233 0.555556 0
COMMENT     "{\\i Cla}I (2623)" "@N (@S)" 5 13.3573
COMMENT     -12.1963 0 -10 3.62158 0.799245 #241#)
COMMENT     #243=(CScratch
COMMENT     (CWidget 2 (1 #5# 2) 1 2 0 0 #161# 96262952
COMMENT     100) (LOGPEN 0 6 10053171) 8 1 3.09391 1.9
COMMENT     0.082322 1)
COMMENT     #244=(CLabel (CWidget 0 (0 0) 1 2 0 0 #153# 0 100)
COMMENT     (LOGPEN 0 0 13408563) 1
COMMENT     (LOGFONT 38 14 0 0 400 0 0 0 0 3 2 1 18
COMMENT     "Georgia") 1.74233 0.555556 0
COMMENT     "{\\i Cla}I (3986)" "@N (@S)" 5 -3.88262
COMMENT     -17.4233 0 -10 3.79641 0.799245 #243#)
COMMENT     #245=(CScratch
COMMENT     (CWidget 3 (1 #5# 3) 1 2 0 0 #161# 50692624
COMMENT     100) (LOGPEN 0 6 10053171) 8 1 2.61921 1.9
COMMENT     0.082322 1)
COMMENT     #246=(CLabel (CWidget 0 (0 0) 1 2 0 0 #153# 0 100)
COMMENT     (LOGPEN 0 0 13408563) 1
COMMENT     (LOGFONT 38 14 0 0 400 0 0 0 0 3 2 1 18
COMMENT     "Georgia") 1.74233 0.555556 0
COMMENT     "{\\i Cla}I (4581)" "@N (@S)" 5 -8.97135
COMMENT     -12.1963 0 -10 3.62158 0.799245 #245#))
COMMENT     (CObjectList))
COMMENT     #247=(CGroupWidget
COMMENT     (CWidget 3 (10 #8# 0) 1 2 0 0 Nil -1498 100)
COMMENT     (CObjectList
COMMENT     #248=(CScratch
COMMENT     (CWidget 1 (1 #8# 1) 1 2 0 0 #161# 50649216
COMMENT     100) (LOGPEN 0 6 10053171) 8 1 6.12479 1.9
COMMENT     0.082322 1)
COMMENT     #249=(CLabel (CWidget 0 (0 0) 1 2 0 0 #153# 0 100)
COMMENT     (LOGPEN 0 0 13408563) 1
COMMENT     (LOGFONT 38 14 0 0 400 0 0 0 0 3 2 1 18
COMMENT     "Georgia") 1.74233 0.555556 0
COMMENT     "{\\i Nco}I (187)" "@N (@S)" 5 13.1435
COMMENT     5.22699 0 -10 3.34684 0.799245 #248#)
COMMENT     #250=(CScratch
COMMENT     (CWidget 2 (1 #8# 2) 1 2 0 0 #161# 94493600
COMMENT     100) (LOGPEN 0 6 10053171) 8 1 5.23603 1.9
COMMENT     0.082322 1)
COMMENT     #251=(CLabel (CWidget 0 (0 0) 1 2 0 0 #153# 0 100)
COMMENT     (LOGPEN 0 0 13408563) 1
COMMENT     (LOGFONT 38 14 0 0 400 0 0 0 0 3 2 1 18
COMMENT     "Georgia") 1.74233 0.555556 0
COMMENT     "{\\i Nco}I (1301)" "@N (@S)" 5 14.3453 0 0
COMMENT     -10 3.62158 0.799245 #250#)
COMMENT     #252=(CScratch
COMMENT     (CWidget 3 (1 #8# 3) 1 2 0 0 #161# 96254992
COMMENT     100) (LOGPEN 0 6 10053171) 8 1 3.68748 1.9
COMMENT     0.082322 1)
COMMENT     #253=(CLabel (CWidget 0 (0 0) 1 2 0 0 #153# 0 100)
COMMENT     (LOGPEN 0 0 13408563) 1
COMMENT     (LOGFONT 38 14 0 0 400 0 0 0 0 3 2 1 18
COMMENT     "Georgia") 1.74233 0.555556 0
COMMENT     "{\\i Nco}I (3242)" "@N (@S)" 5 9.72929
COMMENT     -19.1656 0 -10 3.79641 0.799245 #252#))
COMMENT     (CObjectList))
COMMENT     #254=(CGroupWidget
COMMENT     (CWidget 3 (10 #9# 0) 1 2 0 0 Nil -1567 100)
COMMENT     (CObjectList
COMMENT     #255=(CScratch
COMMENT     (CWidget 1 (1 #9# 1) 1 2 0 0 #161# 50648928
COMMENT     100) (LOGPEN 0 6 10053171) 8 1 6.2684 1.9
COMMENT     0.082322 1)
COMMENT     #256=(CLabel (CWidget 0 (0 0) 1 2 0 0 #153# 0 100)
COMMENT     (LOGPEN 0 0 13408563) 1
COMMENT     (LOGFONT 38 14 0 0 400 0 0 0 0 3 2 1 18
COMMENT     "Georgia") 1.74233 0.555556 0
COMMENT     "{\\i Pst}I (7)" "@N (@S)" 5 2.80025 19.1656
COMMENT     0 -10 2.39773 0.799245 #255#)
COMMENT     #257=(CScratch
COMMENT     (CWidget 2 (1 #9# 2) 1 2 0 0 #161# 94493656
COMMENT     100) (LOGPEN 0 6 10053171) 8 1 5.32778 1.9
COMMENT     0.082322 1)
COMMENT     #258=(CLabel
COMMENT     (CWidget 0 (0 0) 1 2 0 0 #153# -421112953 100)
COMMENT     (LOGPEN 0 0 13408563) 1
COMMENT     (LOGFONT 38 14 0 0 400 0 0 0 0 3 2 1 18
COMMENT     "Georgia") 1.74233 0.555556 0
COMMENT     "{\\i Pst}I (1186)" "@N (@S)" 5 14.0339
COMMENT     1.74233 0 -10 3.44674 0.799245 #257#)
COMMENT     #259=(CScratch
COMMENT     (CWidget 3 (1 #9# 3) 1 2 0 0 #161# 96253672
COMMENT     100) (LOGPEN 0 6 10053171) 8 1 2.07351 1.9
COMMENT     0.082322 1)
COMMENT     #260=(CLabel (CWidget 0 (0 0) 1 2 0 0 #153# 1 100)
COMMENT     (LOGPEN 0 0 13408563) 1
COMMENT     (LOGFONT 38 14 0 0 400 0 0 0 0 3 2 1 18
COMMENT     "Georgia") 1.74233 0.555556 0
COMMENT     "{\\i Pst}I (5265)" "@N (@S)" 5 -13.0603
COMMENT     6.96932 0 -10 3.54665 0.799245 #259#))
COMMENT     (CObjectList))
COMMENT     #261=(CGroupWidget
COMMENT     (CWidget 4 (10 #10# 0) 1 2 0 0 Nil -800 100)
COMMENT     (CObjectList
COMMENT     #262=(CScratch
COMMENT     (CWidget 1 (1 #10# 1) 1 2 0 0 #161# 94493712
COMMENT     100) (LOGPEN 0 6 10053171) 8 1 6.23968 1.9
COMMENT     0.082322 1)
COMMENT     #263=(CLabel
COMMENT     (CWidget 0 (0 0) 1 2 0 0 #153# 128 100)
COMMENT     (LOGPEN 0 0 13408563) 1
COMMENT     (LOGFONT 38 14 0 0 400 0 0 0 0 3 2 1 18
COMMENT     "Georgia") 1.74233 0.555556 0
COMMENT     "{\\i Sma}I (43)" "@N (@S)" 5 3.38007 13.9386
COMMENT     0 -10 3.27191 0.799245 #262#)
COMMENT     #264=(CScratch
COMMENT     (CWidget 2 (1 #10# 2) 1 2 0 0 #161# 96265872
COMMENT     100) (LOGPEN 0 6 10053171) 8 1 6.2309 1.9
COMMENT     0.082322 1)
COMMENT     #265=(CLabel (CWidget 0 (0 0) 1 2 0 0 #153# 0 100)
COMMENT     (LOGPEN 0 0 13408563) 1
COMMENT     (LOGFONT 38 14 0 0 400 0 0 0 0 3 2 1 18
COMMENT     "Georgia") 1.74233 0.555556 0
COMMENT     "{\\i Sma}I (54)" "@N (@S)" 5 10.6793 8.71165
COMMENT     0 -10 3.27191 0.799245 #264#)
COMMENT     #266=(CScratch
COMMENT     (CWidget 3 (1 #10# 3) 1 2 0 0 #161# 50648736
COMMENT     100) (LOGPEN 0 6 10053171) 8 1 2.1142 1.9
COMMENT     0.082322 1)
COMMENT     #267=(CLabel (CWidget 0 (0 0) 1 2 0 0 #153# 0 100)
COMMENT     (LOGPEN 0 0 13408563) 1
COMMENT     (LOGFONT 38 14 0 0 400 0 0 0 0 3 2 1 18
COMMENT     "Georgia") 1.74233 0.555556 0
COMMENT     "{\\i Sma}I (5214)" "@N (@S)" 5 -14.4063 0 0
COMMENT     -10 3.87134 0.799245 #266#)
COMMENT     #268=(CScratch
COMMENT     (CWidget 4 (1 #10# 4) 1 2 0 0 #161# 50648208
COMMENT     100) (LOGPEN 0 6 10053171) 8 1 2.10542 1.9
COMMENT     0.082322 1)
COMMENT     #269=(CLabel (CWidget 0 (0 0) 1 2 0 0 #153# 1 100)
COMMENT     (LOGPEN 0 0 13408563) 1
COMMENT     (LOGFONT 38 14 0 0 400 0 0 0 0 3 2 1 18
COMMENT     "Georgia") 1.74233 0.555556 0
COMMENT     "{\\i Sma}I (5225)" "@N (@S)" 5 -13.4484
COMMENT     5.22699 0 -10 3.87134 0.799245 #268#))
COMMENT     (CObjectList))
COMMENT     #270=(CGroupWidget
COMMENT     (CWidget 4 (10 #11# 0) 1 2 0 0 Nil -1009 100)
COMMENT     (CObjectList
COMMENT     #271=(CScratch
COMMENT     (CWidget 1 (1 #11# 1) 1 2 0 0 #161# 51609360
COMMENT     100) (LOGPEN 0 6 10053171) 8 1 6.24127 1.9
COMMENT     0.082322 1)
COMMENT     #272=(CLabel (CWidget 0 (0 0) 1 2 0 0 #153# 0 100)
COMMENT     (LOGPEN 0 0 13408563) 1
COMMENT     (LOGFONT 38 14 0 0 400 0 0 0 0 3 2 1 18
COMMENT     "Georgia") 1.74233 0.555556 0
COMMENT     "{\\i Xma}I (41)" "@N (@S)" 5 3.56095 17.4233
COMMENT     0 -10 3.37181 0.799245 #271#)
COMMENT     #273=(CScratch
COMMENT     (CWidget 2 (1 #11# 2) 1 2 0 0 #161# 96265552
COMMENT     100) (LOGPEN 0 6 10053171) 8 1 6.2325 1.9
COMMENT     0.082322 1)
COMMENT     #274=(CLabel (CWidget 0 (0 0) 1 2 0 0 #153# 1 100)
COMMENT     (LOGPEN 0 0 13408563) 1
COMMENT     (LOGFONT 38 14 0 0 400 0 0 0 0 3 2 1 18
COMMENT     "Georgia") 1.74233 0.555556 0
COMMENT     "{\\i Xma}I (52)" "@N (@S)" 5 3.41124 12.1963
COMMENT     0 -10 3.37181 0.799245 #273#)
COMMENT     #275=(CScratch
COMMENT     (CWidget 3 (1 #11# 3) 1 2 0 0 #161# 50649072
COMMENT     100) (LOGPEN 0 6 10053171) 8 1 2.11579 1.9
COMMENT     0.082322 1)
COMMENT     #276=(CLabel (CWidget 0 (0 0) 1 2 0 0 #153# 0 100)
COMMENT     (LOGPEN 0 0 13408563) 1
COMMENT     (LOGFONT 38 14 0 0 400 0 0 0 0 3 2 1 18
COMMENT     "Georgia") 1.74233 0.555556 0
COMMENT     "{\\i Xma}I (5212)" "@N (@S)" 5 -14.0465
COMMENT     -3.48466 0 -10 3.99622 0.799245 #275#)
COMMENT     #277=(CScratch
COMMENT     (CWidget 4 (1 #11# 4) 1 2 0 0 #161# 50327560
COMMENT     100) (LOGPEN 0 6 10053171) 8 1 2.10702 1.9
COMMENT     0.082322 1)
COMMENT     #278=(CLabel (CWidget 0 (0 0) 1 2 0 0 #153# 0 100)
COMMENT     (LOGPEN 0 0 13408563) 1
COMMENT     (LOGFONT 38 14 0 0 400 0 0 0 0 3 2 1 18
COMMENT     "Georgia") 1.74233 0.555556 0
COMMENT     "{\\i Xma}I (5223)" "@N (@S)" 5 -14.3998
COMMENT     1.74233 0 -10 4.07115 0.799245 #277#))
COMMENT     (CObjectList))
COMMENT     #279=(CGroupWidget
COMMENT     (CWidget 5 (10 #2# 0) 1 2 0 0 Nil -1009 100)
COMMENT     (CObjectList
COMMENT     #280=(CScratch
COMMENT     (CWidget 1 (1 #2# 1) 1 2 0 0 #161# 513 100)
COMMENT     (LOGPEN 0 6 10053171) 8 1 3.76806 1.9
COMMENT     0.082322 1)
COMMENT     #281=(CLabel (CWidget 0 (0 0) 1 2 0 0 #153# 0 100)
COMMENT     (LOGPEN 0 0 13408563) 1
COMMENT     (LOGFONT 38 14 0 0 400 0 0 0 0 3 2 1 18
COMMENT     "Georgia") 1.74233 0.555556 0
COMMENT     "{\\i Apa}LI (3141)" "@N (@S)" 5 10.6989
COMMENT     -17.4233 0 -10 4.14608 0.799245 #280#)
COMMENT     #282=(CScratch
COMMENT     (CWidget 2 (1 #2# 2) 1 2 0 0 #161# 50647776
COMMENT     100) (LOGPEN 0 6 10053171) 8 1 2.92318 1.9
COMMENT     0.082322 1)
COMMENT     #283=(CLabel
COMMENT     (CWidget 0 (0 0) 1 2 0 0 #153# 2082617568 100)
COMMENT     (LOGPEN 0 0 13408563) 1
COMMENT     (LOGFONT 38 14 0 0 400 0 0 0 0 3 2 1 18
COMMENT     "Georgia") 1.74233 0.555556 0
COMMENT     "{\\i Apa}LI (4200)" "@N (@S)" 5 -6.32303
COMMENT     -15.681 0 -10 4.49575 0.799245 #282#)
COMMENT     #284=(CScratch
COMMENT     (CWidget 3 (1 #2# 3) 1 2 0 0 #161# 50326440
COMMENT     100) (LOGPEN 0 6 10053171) 8 1 1.64509 1.9
COMMENT     0.082322 1)
COMMENT     #285=(CLabel
COMMENT     (CWidget 0 (0 0) 1 2 0 0 #153# 95570008 100)
COMMENT     (LOGPEN 0 0 13408563) 1
COMMENT     (LOGFONT 38 14 0 0 400 0 0 0 0 3 2 1 18
COMMENT     "Georgia") 1.74233 0.555556 0
COMMENT     "{\\i Apa}LI (5802)" "@N (@S)" 5 -15.4354
COMMENT     12.1963 0 -10 4.42082 0.799245 #284#)
COMMENT     #286=(CScratch
COMMENT     (CWidget 4 (1 #2# 4) 1 2 0 0 #161# 96251872
COMMENT     100) (LOGPEN 0 6 10053171) 8 1 1.24857 1.9
COMMENT     0.082322 1)
COMMENT     #287=(CLabel (CWidget 0 (0 0) 1 2 0 0 #153# 2 100)
COMMENT     (LOGPEN 0 0 13408563) 1
COMMENT     (LOGFONT 38 14 0 0 400 0 0 0 0 3 2 1 18
COMMENT     "Georgia") 1.74233 0.555556 0
COMMENT     "{\\i Apa}LI (6299)" "@N (@S)" 5 -14.9329
COMMENT     13.9386 0 -10 4.49575 0.799245 #286#)
COMMENT     #288=(CScratch
COMMENT     (CWidget 5 (1 #2# 5) 1 2 0 0 #161# 50649024
COMMENT     100) (LOGPEN 0 6 10053171) 8 1 0.254502 1.9
COMMENT     0.082322 1)
COMMENT     #289=(CLabel
COMMENT     (CWidget 0 (0 0) 1 2 0 0 #153# 2024047313 100)
COMMENT     (LOGPEN 0 0 13408563) 1
COMMENT     (LOGFONT 38 14 0 0 400 0 0 0 0 3 2 1 18
COMMENT     "Georgia") 1.74233 0.555556 0
COMMENT     "{\\i Apa}LI (7545)" "@N (@S)" 5 -6.84043
COMMENT     19.1656 0 -10 4.32092 0.799245 #288#))
COMMENT     (CObjectList))
COMMENT     #290=(CGroupWidget
COMMENT     (CWidget 9 (10 #3# 0) 1 2 0 0 Nil -451 100)
COMMENT     (CObjectList
COMMENT     #291=(CScratch
COMMENT     (CWidget 1 (1 #3# 1) 1 2 0 0 #161# 50327616
COMMENT     100) (LOGPEN 0 6 10053171) 8 1 6.24127 1.9
COMMENT     0.082322 1)
COMMENT     #292=(CLabel
COMMENT     (CWidget 0 (0 0) 1 2 0 0 #153# 2115018637 100)
COMMENT     (LOGPEN 0 0 13408563) 1
COMMENT     (LOGFONT 38 14 0 0 400 0 0 0 0 3 2 1 18
COMMENT     "Georgia") 1.74233 0.555556 0
COMMENT     "{\\i Ava}I (41)" "@N (@S)" 5 3.40229 15.681
COMMENT     0 -10 2.99717 0.799245 #291#)
COMMENT     #293=(CScratch
COMMENT     (CWidget 2 (1 #3# 2) 1 2 0 0 #161# 96251992
COMMENT     100) (LOGPEN 0 6 10053171) 8 1 6.2325 1.9
COMMENT     0.082322 1)
COMMENT     #294=(CLabel
COMMENT     (CWidget 0 (0 0) 1 2 0 0 #153# 1347703880 100)
COMMENT     (LOGPEN 0 0 13408563) 1
COMMENT     (LOGFONT 38 14 0 0 400 0 0 0 0 3 2 1 18
COMMENT     "Georgia") 1.74233 0.555556 0
COMMENT     "{\\i Ava}I (52)" "@N (@S)" 5 8.42491 10.454
COMMENT     0 -10 2.99717 0.799245 #293#)
COMMENT     #295=(CScratch
COMMENT     (CWidget 3 (1 #3# 3) 1 2 0 0 #161# 50647152
COMMENT     100) (LOGPEN 0 6 10053171) 8 1 5.03259 1.9
COMMENT     0.082322 1)
COMMENT     #296=(CLabel
COMMENT     (CWidget 0 (0 0) 1 2 0 0 #153# 842417458 100)
COMMENT     (LOGPEN 0 0 13408563) 1
COMMENT     (LOGFONT 38 14 0 0 400 0 0 0 0 3 2 1 18
COMMENT     "Georgia") 1.74233 0.555556 0
COMMENT     "{\\i Ava}I (1556)" "@N (@S)" 5 13.9594
COMMENT     -3.48466 0 -10 3.69651 0.799245 #295#)
COMMENT     #297=(CScratch
COMMENT     (CWidget 4 (1 #3# 4) 1 2 0 0 #161# 50326720
COMMENT     100) (LOGPEN 0 6 10053171) 8 1 4.447 1.9
COMMENT     0.082322 1)
COMMENT     #298=(CLabel
COMMENT     (CWidget 0 (0 0) 1 2 0 0 #153# -6684673 100)
COMMENT     (LOGPEN 0 0 13408563) 1
COMMENT     (LOGFONT 38 14 0 0 400 0 0 0 0 3 2 1 18
COMMENT     "Georgia") 1.74233 0.555556 0
COMMENT     "{\\i Ava}I (2290)" "@N (@S)" 5 14.5149
COMMENT     -8.71165 0 -10 3.87134 0.799245 #297#)
COMMENT     #299=(CScratch
COMMENT     (CWidget 5 (1 #3# 5) 1 2 0 0 #161# 96257832
COMMENT     100) (LOGPEN 0 6 10053171) 8 1 2.60645 1.9
COMMENT     0.082322 1)
COMMENT     #300=(CLabel
COMMENT     (CWidget 0 (0 0) 1 2 0 0 #153# -4144960 100)
COMMENT     (LOGPEN 0 0 13408563) 1
COMMENT     (LOGFONT 38 14 0 0 400 0 0 0 0 3 2 1 18
COMMENT     "Georgia") 1.74233 0.555556 0
COMMENT     "{\\i Ava}I (4597)" "@N (@S)" 5 -9.21254
COMMENT     -10.454 0 -10 3.87134 0.799245 #299#)
COMMENT     #301=(CScratch
COMMENT     (CWidget 6 (1 #3# 6) 1 2 0 0 #161# 50648064
COMMENT     100) (LOGPEN 0 6 10053171) 8 1 2.36312 1.9
COMMENT     0.082322 1)
COMMENT     #302=(CLabel
COMMENT     (CWidget 0 (0 0) 1 2 0 0 #153# -6710938 100)
COMMENT     (LOGPEN 0 0 13408563) 1
COMMENT     (LOGFONT 38 14 0 0 400 0 0 0 0 3 2 1 18
COMMENT     "Georgia") 1.74233 0.555556 0
COMMENT     "{\\i Ava}I (4902)" "@N (@S)" 5 -12.5491
COMMENT     -6.96932 0 -10 3.97125 0.799245 #301#)
COMMENT     #303=(CScratch
COMMENT     (CWidget 7 (1 #3# 7) 1 2 0 0 #161# 50648976
COMMENT     100) (LOGPEN 0 6 10053171) 8 1 2.11579 1.9
COMMENT     0.082322 1)
COMMENT     #304=(CLabel
COMMENT     (CWidget 0 (0 0) 1 2 0 0 #153# -16514044 100)
COMMENT     (LOGPEN 0 0 13408563) 1
COMMENT     (LOGFONT 38 14 0 0 400 0 0 0 0 3 2 1 18
COMMENT     "Georgia") 1.74233 0.555556 0
COMMENT     "{\\i Ava}I (5212)" "@N (@S)" 5 -14.2779
COMMENT     -1.74233 0 -10 3.62158 0.799245 #303#)
COMMENT     #305=(CScratch
COMMENT     (CWidget 8 (1 #3# 8) 1 2 0 0 #161# 96251192
COMMENT     100) (LOGPEN 0 6 10053171) 8 1 2.10702 1.9
COMMENT     0.082322 1)
COMMENT     #306=(CLabel
COMMENT     (CWidget 0 (0 0) 1 2 0 0 #153# 50111484 100)
COMMENT     (LOGPEN 0 0 13408563) 1
COMMENT     (LOGFONT 38 14 0 0 400 0 0 0 0 3 2 1 18
COMMENT     "Georgia") 1.74233 0.555556 0
COMMENT     "{\\i Ava}I (5223)" "@N (@S)" 5 -13.9942
COMMENT     3.48466 0 -10 3.69651 0.799245 #305#)
COMMENT     #307=(CScratch
COMMENT     (CWidget 9 (1 #3# 9) 1 2 0 0 #161# 96245632
COMMENT     100) (LOGPEN 0 6 10053171) 8 1 1.74322 1.9
COMMENT     0.082322 1)
COMMENT     #308=(CLabel
COMMENT     (CWidget 0 (0 0) 1 2 0 0 #153# -16777012 100)
COMMENT     (LOGPEN 0 0 13408563) 1
COMMENT     (LOGFONT 38 14 0 0 400 0 0 0 0 3 2 1 18
COMMENT     "Georgia") 1.74233 0.555556 0
COMMENT     "{\\i Ava}I (5679)" "@N (@S)" 5 -14.9035
COMMENT     10.454 0 -10 3.87134 0.799245 #307#))
COMMENT     (CObjectList))) (CObjectList))
COMMENT     #309=(CGroupWidget (CWidget 14 (16 0) 1 2 0 0 Nil -381 100)
COMMENT     (CObjectList) (CObjectList))
COMMENT     #310=(CGroupWidget (CWidget 12 (0 0) 1 2 0 0 Nil -172 100)
COMMENT     (CObjectList) (CObjectList))) (CObjectList)))
COMMENT     (CSeqView 10 10 (CObjectList) (CObList) 1 (CObList)) (CObList) 331
COMMENT     (CStringList) 239 1 (CObList)))
FEATURES             Location/Qualifiers
     misc_feature    7191..7861
                     /vntifkey="21"
                     /label=pUC\Ori
     misc_feature    6183..7040
                     /vntifkey="21"
                     /label=AmpR
     misc_feature    5358..5664
                     /vntifkey="21"
                     /label=F1\Origin
     misc_feature    5126..5266
                     /vntifkey="21"
                     /label=R-ITR
     misc_feature    1..141
                     /vntifkey="21"
                     /label=L-ITR
     misc_feature    156..1448
                     /vntifkey="21"
                     /label=CAMKIIa\(3.1)
     misc_feature    4608..5086
                     /vntifkey="21"
                     /label=hGH\PolyA
     misc_feature    3992..4579
                     /vntifkey="21"
                     /label=WPRE
     splicing_signal 2648..3145
                     /vntifkey="38"
                     /label=IRES
     mRNA            1475..2647
                     /vntifkey="54"
                     /label=HA-KOR-D
     misc_feature    3146..3991
                     /vntifkey="21"
                     /label=mCItrine
BASE COUNT  1760 a 2163 c 2066 g 1874 t
ORIGIN
        1 cctgcaggca gctgcgcgct cgctcgctca ctgaggccgc ccgggcaaag cccgggcgtc
       61 gggcgacctt tggtcgcccg gcctcagtga gcgagcgagc gcgcagagag ggagtggcca
      121 actccatcac taggggttcc tgcggccgca cgcgtttaac attatggcct taggtcactt
      181 catctccatg gggttcttct tctgattttc tagaaaatga gatgggggtg cagagagctt
      241 cctcagtgac ctgcccaggg tcacatcaga aatgtcagag ctagaacttg aactcagatt
      301 actaatctta aattccatgc cttgggggca tgcaagtacg atatacagaa ggagtgaact
      361 cattagggca gatgaccaat gagtttagga aagaagagtc cagggcaggg tacatctaca
      421 ccacccgccc agccctgggt gagtccagcc acgttcacct cattatagtt gcctctctcc
      481 agtcctacct tgacgggaag cacaagcaga aactgggaca ggagccccag gagaccaaat
      541 cttcatggtc cctctgggag gatgggtggg gagagctgtg gcagaggcct caggaggggc
      601 cctgctgctc agtggtgaca gataggggtg agaaagcaga cagagtcatt ccgtcagcat
      661 tctgggtctg tttggtactt cttctcacgc taaggtggcg gtgtgatatg cacaatggct
      721 aaaaagcagg gagagctgga aagaaacaag gacagagaca gaggccaagt caaccagacc
      781 aattcccaga ggaagcaaag aaaccattac agagactaca agggggaagg gaaggagaga
      841 tgaattagct tcccctgtaa accttagaac ccagctgttg ccagggcaac ggggcaatac
      901 ctgtctcttc agaggagatg aagttgccag ggtaactaca tcctgtcttt ctcaaggacc
      961 atcccagaat gtggcaccca ctagccgtta ccatagcaac tgcctctttg ccccacttaa
     1021 tcccatcccg tctgttaaaa gggccctata gttggaggtg ggggaggtag gaagagcgat
     1081 gatcacttgt ggactaagtt tgttcgcatc cccttctcca accccctcag tacatcaccc
     1141 tgggggaaca gggtccactt gctcctgggc ccacacagtc ctgcagtatt gtgtatataa
     1201 ggccagggca aagaggagca ggttttaaag tgaaaggcag gcaggtgttg gggaggcagt
     1261 taccggggca acgggaacag ggcgtttcgg aggtggttgc catggggacc tggatgctga
     1321 cgaaggctcg cgaggctgtg agcagccaca gtgccctgct cagaagcccc aagctcgtca
     1381 gtcaagccgg ttctccgttt gcactcagga gcacgggcag gcgagtggcc cctagttctg
     1441 ggggcagctc tagagcggta ccggatccgc caccatgtac ccatacgatg ttccagatta
     1501 cgctatggaa tccccgattc agatcttccg cggggagccg ggccctacct gcgccccgag
     1561 cgcctgcctg ccccccaaca gcagcgcctg gtttcccggc tgggccgagc ccgacagcaa
     1621 cggcagcgcc ggctcggagg acgcgcagct ggagcccgcg cacatctccc cggccatccc
     1681 ggtcatcatc acggcggtct actccgtagt gttcgtcgtg ggcttggtgg gcaactcgct
     1741 ggtcatgttc gtgatcatcc gatacacaaa gatgaagaca gcaaccaaca tttacatatt
     1801 taacctggct ttggcagatg ctttagttac tacaaccatg ccctttcaga gtacggtcta
     1861 cttgatgaat tcctggcctt ttggggatgt gctgtgcaag atagtaattt ccattaatta
     1921 ctacaacatg ttcaccagca tcttcacctt gaccatgatg agcgtggacc gctacattgc
     1981 cgtgtgccac cccgtgaagg ctttggactt ccgcacaccc ttgaaggcaa agatcatcaa
     2041 tatctgcatc tggctgctgt cgtcatctgt tggcatctct gcaatagtcc ttggaggcac
     2101 caaagtcagg gaagacgtcg atgtcattga gtgctccttg cagttcccag atgatgacta
     2161 ctcctggtgg gacctcttca tgaagatctg cgtcttcatc tttgccttcg tgatccctgt
     2221 cctcatcatc atcgtctgct acaccctgat gatcctgcgt ctcaagagcg tccggctcct
     2281 ttctggctcc cgagagaaag atcgcaacct gcgtaggatc accagactgg tcctggtggt
     2341 ggtggcagtc ttcgtcgtct gctggactcc cattcacata ttcatcctgg tggaggctct
     2401 ggggagcacc tcccacagca cagctgctct ctccagctat tacttctgca tcgccttagg
     2461 ctataccaac agtagcctga atcccattct ctacgccttt cttgatgaaa acttcaagcg
     2521 gtgtttccgg gacttctgct ttccactgaa gatgaggatg gagcggcaga gcactagcag
     2581 agtccgaaat acagttcagg atcctgctta cctgagggac atcgatggga tgaataaacc
     2641 agtatgagcg gccgcgatat cgcccctctc cctccccccc ccctaacgtt actggccgaa
     2701 gccgcttgga ataaggccgg tgtgcgtttg tctatatgtt attttccacc atattgccgt
     2761 cttttggcaa tgtgagggcc cggaaacctg gccctgtctt cttgacgagc attcctaggg
     2821 gtctttcccc tctcgccaaa ggaatgcaag gtctgttgaa tgtcgtgaag gaagcagttc
     2881 ctctggaagc ttcttgaaga caaacaacgt ctgtagcgac cctttgcagg cagcggaacc
     2941 ccccacctgg cgacaggtgc ctctgcggcc aaaagccacg tgtataagat acacctgcaa
     3001 aggcggcaca accccagtgc cacgttgtga gttggatagt tgtggaaaga gtcaaatggc
     3061 tctcctcaag cgtattcaac aaggggctga aggatgccca gaaggtaccc cattgtatgg
     3121 gatctgatct ggggcctcgg tgcacatgct ttacatgtgt ttagtcgagg ttaaaaaaac
     3181 gtctaggccc cccgaaccac ggggacgtgg ttttcctttg aaaaacacga tgataagcca
     3241 ccatggtgag caagggcgag gagctgttca ccggggtggt gcccatcctg gtcgagctgg
     3301 acggcgacgt aaacggccac aagttcagcg tgtccggcga gggcgagggc gatgccacct
     3361 acggcaagct gaccctgaag ttcatctgca ccaccggcaa gctgcccgtg ccctggccca
     3421 ccctcgtgac caccttcggc tacggcctga tgtgcttcgc ccgctacccc gaccacatga
     3481 agcagcacga cttcttcaag tccgccatgc ccgaaggcta cgtccaggag cgcaccatct
     3541 tcttcaagga cgacggcaac tacaagaccc gcgccgaggt gaagttcgag ggcgacaccc
     3601 tggtgaaccg catcgagctg aagggcatcg acttcaagga ggacggcaac atcctggggc
     3661 acaagctgga gtacaactac aacagccaca acgtctatat catggccgac aagcagaaga
     3721 acggcatcaa ggtgaacttc aagatccgcc acaacatcga ggacggcagc gtgcagctcg
     3781 ccgaccacta ccagcagaac acccccatcg gcgacggccc cgtgctgctg cccgacaacc
     3841 actacctgag ctaccagtcc aaactgagca aagaccccaa cgagaagcgc gatcacatgg
     3901 tcctgctgga gttcgtgacc gccgccggga tcactctcgg catggacgag ctgtacaagt
     3961 gataggaatt cgatatcaag cttatcgata atcaacctct ggattacaaa atttgtgaaa
     4021 gattgactgg tattcttaac tatgttgctc cttttacgct atgtggatac gctgctttaa
     4081 tgcctttgta tcatgctatt gcttcccgta tggctttcat tttctcctcc ttgtataaat
     4141 cctggttgct gtctctttat gaggagttgt ggcccgttgt caggcaacgt ggcgtggtgt
     4201 gcactgtgtt tgctgacgca acccccactg gttggggcat tgccaccacc tgtcagctcc
     4261 tttccgggac tttcgctttc cccctcccta ttgccacggc ggaactcatc gccgcctgcc
     4321 ttgcccgctg ctggacaggg gctcggctgt tgggcactga caattccgtg gtgttgtcgg
     4381 ggaaatcatc gtcctttcct tggctgctcg cctgtgttgc cacctggatt ctgcgcggga
     4441 cgtccttctg ctacgtccct tcggccctca atccagcgga ccttccttcc cgcggcctgc
     4501 tgccggctct gcggcctctt ccgcgtcttc gccttcgccc tcagacgagt cggatctccc
     4561 tttgggccgc ctccccgcat cgataccgag cgctgctcga gagatctacg ggtggcatcc
     4621 ctgtgacccc tccccagtgc ctctcctggc cctggaagtt gccactccag tgcccaccag
     4681 ccttgtccta ataaaattaa gttgcatcat tttgtctgac taggtgtcct tctataatat
     4741 tatggggtgg aggggggtgg tatggagcaa ggggcaagtt gggaagacaa cctgtagggc
     4801 ctgcggggtc tattgggaac caagctggag tgcagtggca caatcttggc tcactgcaat
     4861 ctccgcctcc tgggttcaag cgattctcct gcctcagcct cccgagttgt tgggattcca
     4921 ggcatgcatg accaggctca gctaattttt gtttttttgg tagagacggg gtttcaccat
     4981 attggccagg ctggtctcca actcctaatc tcaggtgatc tacccacctt ggcctcccaa
     5041 attgctggga ttacaggcgt gaaccactgc tcccttccct gtccttctga ttttgtaggt
     5101 aaccacgtgc ggaccgagcg gccgcaggaa cccctagtga tggagttggc cactccctct
     5161 ctgcgcgctc gctcgctcac tgaggccggg cgaccaaagg tcgcccgacg cccgggcttt
     5221 gcccgggcgg cctcagtgag cgagcgagcg cgcagctgcc tgcaggggcg cctgatgcgg
     5281 tattttctcc ttacgcatct gtgcggtatt tcacaccgca tannnnnnnn nnnnnnnnnn
     5341 nnnnnnnnnn nnnnnnnnnn nnnnnnnnnn nnnnnnnnnn nnnnnnnnnn nnnnnnnnnn
     5401 nnnnnnnnnn nnnnnnnnnn nnnnnnnnnn nnnnnnnnnn nnnnnnnnnn nnnnnnnnnn
     5461 nnnncnnnnn nnnnnnnnnn nnnnnnnnnn nnnnnnnnnn nnnnnnnnnn nnnnnnnnnn
     5521 nnnnnnnnnn nnnnnnnnnn nnnnnnnnnn nnnnnnnnnn nnnnnnnnnn nnnnnnnnnn
     5581 nnnnnnnnnn nnnnnnnnnn nnnnnncctt tgacgttgga gtccacgttc tttnnnnnnn
     5641 nnnnnnnnnn nnnnnnnnnn nnnnnnnnnn accctatctc gggctattct tttgatttat
     5701 aagggatttt gccgatttcg gcctattggt taaaaaatga gctgatttaa caaaaattta
     5761 acgcgaattt taacaaaata ttaacgttta caattttatg gtgcactctc agtacaatct
     5821 gctctgatgc cgcatagtta agccagcccc gacacccgcc aacacccgct gacgcgccct
     5881 gacgggcttg tctgctcccg gcatccgctt acagacaagc tgtgaccgtc tccgggagct
     5941 gcatgtgtca gaggttttca ccgtcatcac cgaaacgcgc gagacgaaag ggcctcgtga
     6001 tacgcctatt tttataggtt aatgtcatga taataatggt ttcttagacg tcaggtggca
     6061 cttttcgggg aaatgtgcgc ggaaccccta tttgtttatt tttctaaata cattcaaata
     6121 tgtatccgct catgagacaa taaccctgat aaatgcttca ataatattga aaaaggaaga
     6181 gtatgagtat tcaacatttc cgtgtcgccc ttattccctt ttttgcggca ttttgccttc
     6241 ctgtttttgc tcacccagaa acgctggtga aagtaaaaga tgctgaagat cagttgggtg
     6301 cacgagtggg ttacatcgaa ctggatctca acagcggtaa gatccttgag agttttcgcc
     6361 ccgaagaacg ttttccaatg atgagcactt ttaaagttct gctatgtggc gcggtattat
     6421 cccgtattga cgccgggcaa gagcaactcg gtcgccgcat acactattct cagaatgact
     6481 tggttgagta ctcaccagtc acagaaaagc atcttacgga tggcatgaca gtaagagaat
     6541 tatgcagtgc tgccataacc atgagtgata acactgcggc caacttactt ctgacaacga
     6601 tcggaggacc gaaggagcta accgcttttt tgcacaacat gggggatcat gtaactcgcc
     6661 ttgatcgttg ggaaccggag ctgaatgaag ccataccaaa cgacgagcgt gacaccacga
     6721 tgcctgtagc aatggcaaca acgttgcgca aactattaac tggcgaacta cttactctag
     6781 cttcccggca acaattaata gactggatgg aggcggataa agttgcagga ccacttctgc
     6841 gctcggccct tccggctggc tggtttattg ctgataaatc tggagccggt gagcgtgggt
     6901 ctcgcggtat cattgcagca ctggggccag atggtaagcc ctcccgtatc gtagttatct
     6961 acacgacggg gagtcaggca actatggatg aacgaaatag acagatcgct gagataggtg
     7021 cctcactgat taagcattgg taactgtcag accaagttta ctcatatata ctttagattg
     7081 atttaaaact tcatttttaa tttaaaagga tctaggtgaa gatccttttt gataatctca
     7141 tgaccaaaat cccttaacgt gagttttcgt tccactgagc gtcagacccc gtagaaaaga
     7201 tcaaaggatc ttcttgagat cctttttttc tgcgcgtaat ctgctgcttg caaacaaaaa
     7261 aaccaccgct accagcggtg gtttgtttgc cggatcaaga gctaccaact ctttttccga
     7321 aggtaactgg cttcagcaga gcgcagatac caaatactgt ccttctagtg tagccgtagt
     7381 taggccacca cttcaagaac tctgtagcac cgcctacata cctcgctctg ctaatcctgt
     7441 taccagtggc tgctgccagt ggcgataagt cgtgtcttac cgggttggac tcaagacgat
     7501 agttaccgga taaggcgcag cggtcgggct gaacgggggg ttcgtgcaca cagcccagct
     7561 tggagcgaac gacctacacc gaactgagat acctacagcg tgagctatga gaaagcgcca
     7621 cgcttcccga agggagaaag gcggacaggt atccggtaag cggcagggtc ggaacaggag
     7681 agcgcacgag ggagcttcca gggggaaacg cctggtatct ttatagtcct gtcgggtttc
     7741 gccacctctg acttgagcgt cgatttttgt gatgctcgtc aggggggcgg agcctatgga
     7801 aaaacgccag caacgcggcc tttttacggt tcctggcctt ttgctggcct tttgctcaca
     7861 tgt
//
