>Addgene plasmid #65418 | pAAV-CaMKIIa-HA-KORD-IRES-mCitrine | addgene full sequence | sequence record 247578 | Addgene NGS Result
CCTGCAGGCAGCTGCGCGCTCGCTCGCTCACTGAGGCCGCCCGGGCGTCGGGCGACCTTTGGTCGCCCGG
CCTCAGTGAGCGAGCGAGCGCGCAGAGAGGGAGTGGCCAACTCCATCACTAGGGGTTCCTGCGGCCGCAC
GCGTTTAACATTATGGCCTTAGGTCACTTCATCTCCATGGGGTTCTTCTTCTGATTTTCTAGAAAATGAG
ATGGGGGTGCAGAGAGCTTCCTCAGTGACCTGCCCAGGGTCACATCAGAAATGTCAGAGCTAGAACTTGA
ACTCAGATTACTAATCTTAAATTCCATGCCTTGGGGGCATGCAAGTACGATATACAGAAGGAGTGAACTC
ATTAGGGCAGATGACCAATGAGTTTAGGAAAGAAGAGTCCAGGGCAGGGTACATCTACACCACCCGCCCA
GCCCTGGGTGAGTCCAGCCACGTTCACCTCATTATAGTTGCCTCTCTCCAGTCCTACCTTGACGGGAAGC
ACAAGCAGAAACTGGGACAGGAGCCCCAGGAGACCAAATCTTCATGGTCCCTCTGGGAGGATGGGTGGGG
AGAGCTGTGGCAGAGGCCTCAGGAGGGGCCCTGCTGCTCAGTGGTGACAGATAGGGGTGAGAAAGCAGAC
AGAGTCATTCCGTCAGCATTCTGGGTCTGTTTGGTACTTCTTCTCACGCTAAGGTGGCGGTGTGATATGC
ACAATGGCTAAAAAGCAGGGAGAGCTGGAAAGAAACAAGGACAGAGACAGAGGCCAAGTCAACCAGACCA
ATTCCCAGAGGAAGCAAAGAAACCATTACAGAGACTACAAGGGGGAAGGGAAGGAGAGATGAATTAGCTT
CCCCTGTAAACCTTAGAACCCAGCTGTTGCCAGGGCAACGGGGCAATACCTGTCTCTTCAGAGGAGATGA
AGTTGCCAGGGTAACTACATCCTGTCTTTCTCAAGGACCATCCCAGAATGTGGCACCCACTAGCCGTTAC
CATAGCAACTGCCTCTTTGCCCCACTTAATCCCATCCCGTCTGTTAAAAGGGCCCTATAGTTGGAGGTGG
GGGAGGTAGGAAGAGCGATGATCACTTGTGGACTAAGTTTGTTCGCATCCCCTTCTCCAACCCCCTCAGT
ACATCACCCTGGGGGAACAGGGTCCACTTGCTCCTGGGCCCACACAGTCCTGCAGTATTGTGTATATAAG
GCCAGGGCAAAGAGGAGCAGGTTTTAAAGTGAAAGGCAGGCAGGTGTTGGGGAGGCAGTTACCGGGGCAA
CGGGAACAGGGCGTTTCGGAGGTGGTTGCCATGGGGACCTGGATGCTGACGAAGGCTCGCGAGGCTGTGA
GCAGCCACAGTGCCCTGCTCAGAAGCCCCAAGCTCGTCAGTCAAGCCGGTTCTCCGTTTGCACTCAGGAG
CACGGGCAGGCGAGTGGCCCCTAGTTCTGGGGGCAGCTCTAGAGCGGTACCGGATCCCACCATGTACCCA
TACGATGTTCCAGATTACGCTATGGAATCCCCGATTCAGATCTTCCGCGGGGAGCCGGGCCCTACCTGCG
CCCCGAGCGCCTGCCTGCCCCCCAACAGCAGCGCCTGGTTTCCCGGCTGGGCCGAGCCCGACAGCAACGG
CAGCGCCGGCTCGGAGGACGCGCAGCTGGAGCCCGCGCACATCTCCCCGGCCATCCCGGTCATCATCACG
GCGGTCTACTCCGTAGTGTTCGTCGTGGGCTTGGTGGGCAACTCGCTGGTCATGTTCGTGATCATCCGAT
ACACAAAGATGAAGACAGCAACCAACATTTACATATTTAACCTGGCTTTGGCAGATGCTTTAGTTACTAC
AACCATGCCCTTTCAGAGTACGGTCTACTTGATGAACTCCTGGCCTTTTGGGGATGTGCTGTGCAAGATA
GTAATTTCCATTAATTACTACAACATGTTCACCAGCATCTTCACCTTGACCATGATGAGCGTGGACCGCT
ACATTGCCGTGTGCCACCCCGTGAAGGCTTTGGACTTCCGCACACCCTTGAAGGCAAAGATCATCAATAT
CTGCATCTGGCTGCTGTCGTCATCTGTTGGCATCTCTGCAATAGTCCTTGGAGGCACCAAAGTCAGGGAA
GACGTCGATGTCATTGAGTGCTCCTTGCAGTTCCCAGATGATGACTACTCCTGGTGGGACCTCTTCATGA
AGATCTGCGTCTTCATCTTTGCCTTCGTGATCCCTGTCCTCATCATCATCGTCTGCTACACCCTGATGAT
CCTGCGTCTCAAGAGCGTCCGGCTCCTTTCTGGCTCCCGAGAGAAAGATCGCAACCTGCGTAGGATCACC
AGACTGGTCCTGGTGGTGGTGGCAGTCTTCGTCGTCTGCTGGACTCCCATTCACATATTCATCCTGGTGG
AGGCTCTGGGGAGCACCTCCCACAGCACAGCTGCTCTCTCCAGCTATTACTTCTGCATCGCCTTAGGCTA
TACCAACAGTAGCCTGAATCCCATTCTCTACGCCTTTCTTGATGAAAACTTCAAGCGGTGTTTCCGGGAC
TTCTGCTTTCCACTGAAGATGAGGATGGAGCGGCAGAGCACTAGCAGAGTCCGAAATACAGTTCAGGACC
CTGCTTACCTGAGGGACATCGATGGGATGAATAAACCAGTATGAGCGGCCGCGATATCGCCCCTCTCCCT
CCCCCCCCCCTAACGTTACTGGCCGAAGCCGCTTGGAATAAGGCCGGTGTGCGTTTGTCTATATGTTATT
TTCCACCATATTGCCGTCTTTTGGCAATGTGAGGGCCCGGAAACCTGGCCCTGTCTTCTTGACGAGCATT
CCTAGGGGTCTTTCCCCTCTCGCCAAAGGAATGCAAGGTCTGTTGAATGTCGTGAAGGAAGCAGTTCCTC
TGGAAGCTTCTTGAAGACAAACAACGTCTGTAGCGACCCTTTGCAGGCAGCGGAACCCCCCACCTGGCGA
CAGGTGCCTCTGCGGCCAAAAGCCACGTGTATAAGATACACCTGCAAAGGCGGCACAACCCCAGTGCCAC
GTTGTGAGTTGGATAGTTGTGGAAAGAGTCAAATGGCTCTCCTCAAGCGTATTCAACAAGGGGCTGAAGG
ATGCCCAGAAGGTACCCCATTGTATGGGATCTGATCTGGGGCCTCGGTGCACATGCTTTACATGTGTTTA
GTCGAGGTTAAAAAAACGTCTAGGCCCCCCGAACCACGGGGACGTGGTTTTCCTTTGAAAAACACGATGA
TAAGCCACCATGGTGAGCAAGGGCGAGGAGCTGTTCACCGGGGTGGTGCCCATCCTGGTCGAGCTGGACG
GCGACGTAAACGGCCACAAGTTCAGCGTGTCCGGCGAGGGCGAGGGCGATGCCACCTACGGCAAGCTGAC
CCTGAAGTTCATCTGCACCACCGGCAAGCTGCCCGTGCCCTGGCCCACCCTCGTGACCACCTTCGGCTAC
GGCCTGATGTGCTTCGCCCGCTACCCCGACCACATGAAGCAGCACGACTTCTTCAAGTCCGCCATGCCCG
AAGGCTACGTCCAGGAGCGCACCATCTTCTTCAAGGACGACGGCAACTACAAGACCCGCGCCGAGGTGAA
GTTCGAGGGCGACACCCTGGTGAACCGCATCGAGCTGAAGGGCATCGACTTCAAGGAGGACGGCAACATC
CTGGGGCACAAGCTGGAGTACAACTACAACAGCCACAACGTCTATATCATGGCCGACAAGCAGAAGAACG
GCATCAAGGTGAACTTCAAGATCCGCCACAACATCGAGGACGGCAGCGTGCAGCTCGCCGACCACTACCA
GCAGAACACCCCCATCGGCGACGGCCCCGTGCTGCTGCCCGACAACCACTACCTGAGCTACCAGTCCAAA
CTGAGCAAAGACCCCAACGAGAAGCGCGATCACATGGTCCTGCTGGAGTTCGTGACCGCCGCCGGGATCA
CTCTCGGCATGGACGAGCTGTACAAGTGCTAGGAATTCGATATCAAGCTTATCGATAATCAACCTCTGGA
TTACAAAATTTGTGAAAGATTGACTGGTATTCTTAACTATGTTGCTCCTTTTACGCTATGTGGATACGCT
GCTTTAATGCCTTTGTATCATGCTATTGCTTCCCGTATGGCTTTCATTTTCTCCTCCTTGTATAAATCCT
GGTTGCTGTCTCTTTATGAGGAGTTGTGGCCCGTTGTCAGGCAACGTGGCGTGGTGTGCACTGTGTTTGC
TGACGCAACCCCCACTGGTTGGGGCATTGCCACCACCTGTCAGCTCCTTTCCGGAACTTTCGCTTTCCCC
CTCCCTATTGCCACGGCGGAACTCATCGCCGCCTGCCTTGCCCGCTGCTGGACAGGGGCTCGGCTGTTGG
GCACTGACAATTCCGTGGTGTTGTCGGGGAAATCATCGTCCTTTCCTTGGCTGCTCGCCTATGTTGCCAC
CTGGATTCTGCGCGGGACGTCCTTCTGCTACGTCCCTTCGGCCCTCAATCCAGCGGACCTTCCTTCCCGC
GGCCTGCTGCCGGCTCTGCGGCCTCTTCCGCGTCTTCGCCTTCGCCCTCAGACGAGTCGGATCTCCCTTT
GGGCCGCCTCCCCGCATCGATACCGAGCGCTGCTCGAGAGATCTACGGGTGGCATCCCTGTGACCCCTCC
CCAGTGCCTCTCCTGGCCCTGGAAGTTGCCACTCCAGTGCCCACCAGCCTTGTCCTAATAAAATTAAGTT
GCATCATTTTGTCTGACTAGGTGTCCTTCTATAATATTATGGGGTGGAGGGGGGTGGTATGGAGCAAGGG
GCAAGTTGGGAAGACAACCTGTAGGGCCTGCGGGGTCTATTGGGAACCAAGCTGGAGTGCAGTGGCACAA
TCTTGGCTCACTGCAATCTCCGCCTCCTGGGTTCAAGCGATTCTCCTGCCTCAGCCTCCCGAGTTGTTGG
GATTCCAGGCATGCATGACCAGGCTCAGCTAATTTTTGTTTTTTTGGTAGAGACGGGGTTTCACCATATT
GGCCAGGCTGGTCTCCAACTCCTAATCTCAGGTGATCTACCCACCTTGGCCTCCCAAATTGCTGGGATTA
CAGGCGTGAACCACTGCTCCCTTCCCTGTCCTTCTGATTTTGTAGGTAACCACGTGCGGACCGAGCGGCC
GCAGGAACCCCTAGTGATGGAGTTGGCCACTCCCTCTCTGCGCGCTCGCTCGCTCACTGAGGCCGGGCGA
CCAAAGGTCGCCCGACGCCCGGGCTTTGCCCGGGCGGCCTCAGTGAGCGAGCGAGCGCGCAGCTGCCTGC
AGGGGCGCCTGATGCGGTATTTTCTCCTTACGCATCTGTGCGGTATTTCACACCGCATA
[95 nt withheld, positions 5310-5404]
T
[46 nt withheld, positions 5406-5451]
C
[141 nt withheld, positions 5453-5593]
CCTTTGACGTTGGAGTCCACGTTCTTT
[37 nt withheld, positions 5621-5657]
ACTCTATCTCGGGCTATTCTTTTGATTTATAAGGGATTTTGCCGATTTCGGTCTATTGGTTAAAAAATGA
GCTGATTTAACAAAAATTTAACGCGAATTTTAACAAAATATTAACGTTTACAATTTTATGGTGCACTCTC
AGTACAATCTGCTCTGATGCCGCATAGTTAAGCCAGCCCCGACACCCGCCAACACCCGCTGACGCGCCCT
GACGGGCTTGTCTGCTCCCGGCATCCGCTTACAGACAAGCTGTGACCGTCTCCGGGAGCTGCATGTGTCA
GAGGTTTTCACCGTCATCACCGAAACGCGCGAGACGAAAGGGCCTCGTGATACGCCTATTTTTATAGGTT
AATGTCATGATAATAATGGTTTCTTAGACGTCAGGTGGCACTTTTCGGGGAAATGTGCGCGGAACCCCTA
TTTGTTTATTTTTCTAAATACATTCAAATATGTATCCGCTCATGAGACAATAACCCTGATAAATGCTTCA
ATAATATTGAAAAAGGAAGAGTATGAGTATTCAACATTTCCGTGTCGCCCTTATTCCCTTTTTTGCGGCA
TTTTGCCTTCCTGTTTTTGCTCACCCAGAAACGCTGGTGAAAGTAAAAGATGCTGAAGATCAGTTGGGTG
CACGAGTGGGTTACATCGAACTGGATCTCAACAGCGGTAAGATCCTTGAGAGTTTTCGCCCCGAAGAACG
TTTTCCAATGATGAGCACTTTTAAAGTTCTGCTATGTGGCGCGGTATTATCCCGTATTGACGCCGGGCAA
GAGCAACTCGGTCGCCGCATACACTATTCTCAGAATGACTTGGTTGAGTACTCACCAGTCACAGAAAAGC
ATCTTACGGATGGCATGACAGTAAGAGAATTATGCAGTGCTGCCATAACCATGAGTGATAACACTGCGGC
CAACTTACTTCTGACAACGATCGGAGGACCGAAGGAGCTAACCGCTTTTTTGCACAACATGGGGGATCAT
GTAACTCGCCTTGATCGTTGGGAACCGGAGCTGAATGAAGCCATACCAAACGACGAGCGTGACACCACGA
TGCCTGTAGCAATGGCAACAACGTTGCGCAAACTATTAACTGGCGAACTACTTACTCTAGCTTCCCGGCA
ACAATTAATAGACTGGATGGAGGCGGATAAAGTTGCAGGACCACTTCTGCGCTCGGCCCTTCCGGCTGGC
TGGTTTATTGCTGATAAATCTGGAGCCGGTGAGCGTGGGTCTCGCGGTATCATTGCAGCACTGGGGCCAG
ATGGTAAGCCCTCCCGTATCGTAGTTATCTACACGACGGGGAGTCAGGCAACTATGGATGAACGAAATAG
ACAGATCGCTGAGATAGGTGCCTCACTGATTAAGCATTGGTAACTGTCAGACCAAGTTTACTCATATATA
CTTTAGATTGATTTAAAACTTCATTTTTAATTTAAAAGGATCTAGGTGAAGATCCTTTTTGATAATCTCA
TGACCAAAATCCCTTAACGTGAGTTTTCGTTCCACTGAGCGTCAGACCCCGTAGAAAAGATCAAAGGATC
TTCTTGAGATCCTTTTTTTCTGCGCGTAATCTGCTGCTTGCAAACAAAAAAACCACCGCTACCAGCGGTG
GTTTGTTTGCCGGATCAAGAGCTACCAACTCTTTTTCCGAAGGTAACTGGCTTCAGCAGAGCGCAGATAC
CAAATACTGTTCTTCTAGTGTAGCCGTAGTTAGGCCACCACTTCAAGAACTCTGTAGCACCGCCTACATA
CCTCGCTCTGCTAATCCTGTTACCAGTGGCTGCTGCCAGTGGCGATAAGTCGTGTCTTACCGGGTTGGAC
TCAAGACGATAGTTACCGGATAAGGCGCAGCGGTCGGGCTGAACGGGGGGTTCGTGCACACAGCCCAGCT
TGGAGCGAACGACCTACACCGAACTGAGATACCTACAGCGTGAGCTATGAGAAAGCGCCACGCTTCCCGA
AGGGAGAAAGGCGGACAGGTATCCGGTAAGCGGCAGGGTCGGAACAGGAGAGCGCACGAGGGAGCTTCCA
GGGGGAAACGCCTGGTATCTTTATAGTCCTGTCGGGTTTCGCCACCTCTGACTTGAGCGTCGATTTTTGT
GATGCTCGTCAGGGGGGCGGAGCCTATGGAAAAACGCCAGCAACGCGGCCTTTTTACGGTTCCTGGCCTT
TTGCTGGCCTTTTGCTCACATGT
Features (pLannotate 1.2.2; 18 found; start..end, strand, type, name):
     12..39      +  repeat_region  AAV2 ITR (fragment): inverted terminal repeat of adeno-associated virus serotype 2 inverted
     68..95      +  repeat_region  AAV2 ITR (fragment): inverted terminal repeat of adeno-associated virus serotype 2 inverted
    149..1437    +  promoter       CaMKII promoter: promoter for the mouse calcium/calmodulin-dependent kinase II α subunit
   1465..1491    +  CDS            3xHA (fragment): three tandem HA epitope tags
   1492..2631    +  CDS            OPRK1: OPRK_HUMAN - Also known as OPRK. Experimental evidence at protein level: Swiss-Prot protein existence level 1. G-protein coupled opioid receptor that functions as receptor for endogenous alpha-neoendorphins and dynorphins, but has low affinity for beta-endorphins. Also functions as receptor for various synthetic opioids and for the psychoactive diterpene salvinorin A. Ligand binding causes a conformation change that triggers signaling via guanine nucleotide-binding proteins (G proteins) and modulates the activity of down-stream effectors, such as adenylate cyclase. Signaling leads to the inhib
   2761..3223    +  misc_feature   IRES: internal ribosome entry site (IRES) of the encephalomyocarditis virus (EMCV)
   3230..3946    +  CDS            mCitrine: mCitrine is a basic (constitutively fluorescent) yellow fluorescent protein published in 2001, derived from Aequorea victoria.
   3951..3977    +  misc_feature   MCS (fragment): pBluescript multiple cloning site
   3977..4565    +  misc_feature   WPRE: woodchuck hepatitis virus posttranscriptional regulatory element
   4597..5073    +  polyA_signal   hGH poly(A) signal: human growth hormone polyadenylation signal
   5113..5253    +  repeat_region  AAV2 ITR: inverted terminal repeat of adeno-associated virus serotype 2 inverted
   5258..5309    -  misc_feature   bom (fragment): basis of mobility region from pBR322
   5328..5783    +  rep_origin     f1 ori (sequence partly withheld): f1 bacteriophage origin of replication; arrow indicates direction of (+) strand synthesis
   5784..5833    -  misc_feature   bom (fragment): basis of mobility region from pBR322
   5935..5970    -  CDS            rop (fragment): Rop protein, which maintains plasmids at low copy number; rop
   6065..6169    +  promoter       AmpR promoter: bla
   6170..7030    +  CDS            AmpR: β-lactamase; bla; confers resistance to ampicillin, carbenicillin, and related antibiotics
   7201..7789    +  rep_origin     ori: high-copy-number ColE1/pMB1/pBR322/pUC origin of replication
