[The description below was written by a language model from this plasmid's Addgene catalogue record and the feature table of its GenBank file; any pLannotate feature table in this document was generated separately and was not available to it.]
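Description:
pAAV-CaMKIIa-HA-KORD-IRES-mCitrine is a 7,863 bp circular AAV transfer (packaging) plasmid built on a pAAV2 backbone. It is designed to produce recombinant adeno-associated virus that expresses the kappa-opioid receptor DREADD (KORD) in neurons. In bacteria it is maintained through a pUC origin and selected with ampicillin via the AmpR gene. An f1 origin is also annotated. The recommended recombination-deficient growth strain reflects the usual need to keep the repeat-rich ITRs intact.

The expression cassette lies between the left and right inverted terminal repeats, which are the cis elements required for replication and encapsidation of the vector genome when rep/cap and helper functions are supplied in trans. A CaMKIIa promoter fragment of about 1.3 kb, commonly used to bias expression toward excitatory forebrain neurons, drives a bicistronic transcript. The first open reading frame encodes KORD, an engineered derivative of human OPRK1, with an N-terminal HA epitope for immunodetection.

An IRES then allows independent translation of mCitrine. Although the catalogue lists mCitrine as a C-terminal tag, the annotated arrangement indicates it is made as a separate fluorescent marker of transduced cells rather than fused to the receptor. A WPRE downstream enhances transcript stability and expression, and an hGH polyadenylation signal terminates the message.

The file's construction notes indicate assembly from a related hM3D-IRES-mCitrine AAV vector and a CaMKII-KORD plasmid, whereas the catalogue lists Gibson cloning. The construct is intended for chemogenetic manipulation of neuronal activity, and the associated publication describes multiplexed use of this DREADD alongside other DREADDs in behavioural studies.
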