Addgene plasmid #65418: pAAV-CaMKIIa-HA-KORD-IRES-mCitrine
Purpose: AAV packaging vector for CamKIIa driven KOR DREADD expression
Depositing lab: Bryan Roth. Depositing organization: University of North Carolina at Chapel Hill. Publication: A New DREADD Facilitates the Multiplexed Chemogenetic Interrogation of Behavior. Vardy E, Robinson JE, Li C, Olsen RH, DiBerto JF, Giguere PM, Sassano FM, Huang XP, Zhu H, Urban DJ, White KL, Rittiner JE, Crowley NA, Pleil KE, Mazzone CM, Mosier PD, Song J, Kash TL, Malanga CJ, Krashes MJ, Roth BL. Neuron. 2015 Apr 29. pii: S0896-6273(15)00289-5. doi: 10.1016/j.neuron.2015.03.065. PubMed 25937170.
Backbone
  Vector backbone: pAAV2
  Vector type: AAV
Growth in bacteria
  Bacterial resistance: Ampicillin, 100 μg/mL
  Growth temperature: 37°C
  Growth strain: NEB Stable
  Copy number: Unknown
Gene/Insert
  Gene/Insert name: CaMKIIa-HA-KORD-IRES-mCitrine (alt name: CamKIIa KOR DREADD)
  Species: H. sapiens (human)
  Entrez Gene: OPRK1 (a.k.a. K-OR-1, KOP, KOR, KOR-1, KOR1, OPRK)
  Promoter: CaMKIIa
  Tag / fusion protein: HA (N terminal on insert); mCitrine (C terminal on insert)
  Cloning method: Gibson Cloning
  Sequencing primers: 5′ Unknown; 3′ Unknown
Terms and licenses: Academic/Nonprofit Terms; Industry Terms: Not Available to Industry
Depositor comments: These plasmids were generated as part of the Illuminating the Druggable Genome (IDG) program sponsored by the NIH Common Fund. The goal of this program is to identify, gather, and distribute information and resources for proteins that currently are not well-studied yet belong to commonly drug-targeted protein families: protein kinases, non-olfactory G-protein coupled receptors (GPCRs), and ion channels. The IDG program is designed to develop fundamental research tools for understudied proteins, elucidate their function, and disseminate the IDG-related resources and data to the greater scientific community.
How to cite: pAAV-CaMKIIa-HA-KORD-IRES-mCitrine was a gift from Bryan Roth (Addgene plasmid # 65418 ; http://n2t.net/addgene:65418 ; RRID:Addgene_65418)
