LOCUS       Exported 241 bp ds-DNA linear SYN 30-MAY-2021
DEFINITION  AAV packaging vector for CamKIIa driven KOR DREADD expression.
ACCESSION   .
VERSION     .
KEYWORDS    pAAV-CaMKIIa-HA-KORD-IRES-mCitrine
SOURCE      synthetic DNA construct
  ORGANISM  synthetic DNA construct
REFERENCE   1 (bases 1 to 241)
  AUTHORS   Vardy E, Robinson JE, Li C, Olsen RH, DiBerto JF, Giguere PM,
            Sassano FM, Huang XP, Zhu H, Urban DJ, White KL, Rittiner JE,
            Crowley NA, Pleil KE, Mazzone CM, Mosier PD, Song J, Kash TL,
            Malanga CJ, Krashes MJ, Roth BL
  TITLE     A New DREADD Facilitates the Multiplexed Chemogenetic Interrogation
            of Behavior.
  JOURNAL   Neuron. 2015 Apr 29. pii: S0896-6273(15)00289-5. doi:
            10.1016/j.neuron.2015.03.065.
  PUBMED    25937170
REFERENCE   2 (bases 1 to 241)
  AUTHORS   .
  TITLE     Direct Submission
  JOURNAL   Exported May 30, 2021 from SnapGene Server 1.1.58
            http://www.snapgene.com
FEATURES             Location/Qualifiers
     source          1..241
                     /organism="synthetic DNA construct"
                     /mol_type="other DNA"
     primer_bind     complement(30..51)
                     /label=EGFP-C
                     /note="EGFP, forward primer"
ORIGIN
        1 tccatgccga gagtgatccc ggcggcggtc acgaactcca gcaggaccat gtgatcgcgc
       61 ttctcgttgg ggtctttgct cagtttggac tggtagctca ggtagtggtt gtcgggcagc
      121 agcacggggc cgtcgccgat gggggtgttc tgctggtagt ggtcggcgag ctgcacgctg
      181 ccgtcctcga tgttgtggcg gatcttgaag ttcaccttga tgccgttctt ctgcttgtca
      241 g
//
