LOCUS       Exported 767 bp ds-DNA linear SYN 30-MAY-2021
DEFINITION  AAV packaging vector for CamKIIa driven KOR DREADD expression.
ACCESSION   .
VERSION     .
KEYWORDS    pAAV-CaMKIIa-HA-KORD-IRES-mCitrine
SOURCE      synthetic DNA construct
  ORGANISM  synthetic DNA construct
REFERENCE   1 (bases 1 to 767)
  AUTHORS   Vardy E, Robinson JE, Li C, Olsen RH, DiBerto JF, Giguere PM,
            Sassano FM, Huang XP, Zhu H, Urban DJ, White KL, Rittiner JE,
            Crowley NA, Pleil KE, Mazzone CM, Mosier PD, Song J, Kash TL,
            Malanga CJ, Krashes MJ, Roth BL
  TITLE     A New DREADD Facilitates the Multiplexed Chemogenetic Interrogation
            of Behavior.
  JOURNAL   Neuron. 2015 Apr 29. pii: S0896-6273(15)00289-5. doi:
            10.1016/j.neuron.2015.03.065.
  PUBMED    25937170
REFERENCE   2 (bases 1 to 767)
  AUTHORS   .
  TITLE     Direct Submission
  JOURNAL   Exported May 30, 2021 from SnapGene Server 1.1.58
            http://www.snapgene.com
FEATURES             Location/Qualifiers
     source          1..767
                     /organism="synthetic DNA construct"
                     /mol_type="other DNA"
     CDS             48..74
                     /codon_start=1
                     /product="HA (human influenza hemagglutinin) epitope tag"
                     /label=HA
                     /translation="YPYDVPDYA"
     CDS             complement(708..719)
                     /codon_start=1
                     /product="WELQut protease recognition and cleavage site"
                     /label=WELQut site
                     /translation="WELQ"
ORIGIN
        1 cccctagttc tgggggcagc tctagagcgg taccggatcc caccatgtac ccatacgatg
       61 ttccagatta cgctatggaa tccccgattc agatcttccg cggggagccg ggccctacct
      121 gcgccccgag cgcctgcctg ccccccaaca gcagcgcctg gtttcccggc tgggccgagc
      181 ccgacagcaa cggcagcgcc ggctcggagg acgcgcagct ggagcccgcg cacatctccc
      241 cggccatccc ggtcatcatc acggcggtct actccgtagt gttcgtcgtg ggcttggtgg
      301 gcaactcgct ggtcatgttc gtgatcatcc gatacacaaa gatgaagaca gcaaccaaca
      361 tttacatatt taacctggct ttggcagatg ctttagttac tacaaccatg ccctttcaga
      421 gtacggtcta cttgatgaac tcctggcctt ttggggatgt gctgtgcaag atagtaattt
      481 ccattaatta ctacaacatg ttcaccagca tcttcacctt gaccatgatg agcgtggacc
      541 gctacattgc cgtgtgccac cccgtgaagg ctttggactt ccgcacaccc ttgaaggcaa
      601 agatcatcaa tatctgcatc tggctgctgt cgtcatctgt tggcatctct gcaatagtcc
      661 ttggaggcac caaagtcagg gaagacgtcg atgtcattga gtgctccttg cagttcccag
      721 atgatgacta ctcctggtgg gacctcttca tgaagatctg cgtcttc
//
