>Addgene plasmid #65418 | pAAV-CaMKIIa-HA-KORD-IRES-mCitrine | addgene partial sequence | sequence record 112831 | pCDH-rev 5'-GCATTCCTTTGGCGAGAG-3'
GCCAGGTTTCCGGGCCCTCACATTGCCAAAAGACGGCAATATGGTGGAAAATAACATATAGACAAACGCA
CACCGGCCTTATTCCAAGCGGCTTCGGCCAGTAACGTTAGGGGGGGGGGAGGGAGAGGGGCGATATCGCG
GCCGCTCATACTGGTTTATTCATCCCATCGATGTCCCTCAGGTAAGCAGGGTCCTGAACTGTATTTCGGA
CTCTGCTAGTGCTCTGCCGCTCCATCCTCATCTTCAGTGGAAAGCAGAAGTCCCGGAAACACCGCTTGAA
GTTTTCATCAAGAAAGGCGTAGAGAATGGGATTCAGGCTACTGTTGGTATAGCCTAAGGCGATGCAGAAG
TAATAGCTGGAGAGAGCAGCTGTGCTGTGGGAGGTGCTCCCCAGAGCCTCCACCAGGATGAATATGTGAA
TGGGAGTCCAGCAGACGACGAAGACTGCCACCACCACCAGGACCAGTCTGGTGATCCTACGCAGGTTGCG
ATCTTTCTCTCGGGAGCCAGAAAGGAGCCGGACGCTCTTGAGACGCAGGATCATCAGGGTGTAGCAGACG
ATGATGATGAGGACAGGGATCACGAAGGCAAAGATGAAGACGCAGATCTTCATGAAGAGGTCCCACCAGG
AGTAGTCATCATCTGGGAACTGCAAGGAGCACTCAATGACATCGACGTCTTCCCTGACTTTGGTGCCTCC
AAGGACTATTGCAGAGATGCCAACAGATGACGACAGCAGCCAGATGCAGATATTGATGATCTTTGCCTTC
AAGGGTGTGCGGAAG
